>Addgene plasmid #38286 | pAdZ5-CV5 | depositor full sequence | sequence record 48347 | pAdZ5-CV5 sequence 43712 bps
CATCATCAATAATATACCTTATTTTGGATTGAAGCCAATATGATAATGAGGGGGTGGAGTTTGTGACGTG
GCGCGGGGCGTGGGAACGGGGCGGGTGACGTAGTAGTGTGGCGGAAGTGTGATGTTGCAAGTGTGGCGGA
ACACATGTAAGCGACGGATGTGGCAAAAGTGACGTTTTTGGTGTGCGCCGGTGTACACAGGAAGTGACAA
TTTTCGCGCGGTTTTAGGCGGATGTTGTAGTAAATTTGGGCGTAACCGAGTAAGATTTGGCCATTTTCGC
GGGAAAACTGAATAAGAGGAAGTGAAATCTGAATAATTTTGTGTTACTCATAGCGCGTAATATTTGTCTA
GGGCCGCGGGGACTTTGACCGTTTACGTGGAGACTCGCCCAGGTGTTTTTCTCAGGTGTTTTCCGCGTTC
CGGGTCAAAGTTGGCGTTTTATTATTATAGTCAGCTGACGAAGCTTGCATGCCTGCAGGTCAATTCCCTG
GCATTATGCCCAGTACATGACCTTATGGGACTTTCCTACTTGGCAGTACATCTACGTATTAGTCATCGCT
ATTACCATGGTGATGCGGTTTTGGCAGTACATCAATGGGCGTGGATAGCGGTTTGACTCACGGGGATTTC
CAAGTCTCCACCCCATTGACGTCAATGGGAGTTTGTTTTGGCACCAAAATCAACGGGACTTTCCAAAATG
TCGTAACAACTCCGCCCCATTGACGCAAATGGGCGGTAGGCGTGTACGGTGGGAGGTCTATATAAGCAGA
GCTCTCCCTATCAGTGATAGAGATCTCCCTATCAGTGATAGAGAGTTTAGTGAACCGTCAGATCGCCTGG
AGACGCCATCCACGCTGTTTTGACCTCCATAGAAGACACCGGGACCGATCCAGCCTGGATCCCCTGTGAC
GGAAGATCACTTCGATTGTACTGAGAGTCGACCATAGGGGATCGGGAGATCTCCCGATCCGTCGACGTCA
GGTGGCACTTTTCGGGGAAATGTGCGCGGAACCCCTATTTGTTTATTTTTCTAAATACATTCAAATATGT
ATCCGCTCATGAGACAATAACCCTGATAAATGCTTCAATAATATTGAAAAAGGAAGAGTATGAGTATTCA
ACATTTCCGTGTCGCCCTTATTCCCTTTTTTGCGGCATTTTGCCTTCCTGTTTTTGCTCACCCAGAAACG
CTGGTGAAAGTAAAAGATGCTGAAGATCAGTTGGGTGCACGAGTGGGTTACATCGAACTGGATCTCAACA
GCGGTAAGATCCTTGAGAGTTTTCGCCCCGAAGAACGTTTTCCAATGATGAGCACTTTTAAAGTTCTGCT
ATGTGGCGCGGTATTATCCCGTATTGACGCCGGGCAAGAGCAACTCGGTCGCCGCATACACTATTCTCAG
AATGACTTGGTTGAGTACTCACCAGTCACAGAAAAGCATCTTACGGATGGCATGACAGTAAGAGAATTAT
GCAGTGCTGCCATAACCATGAGTGATAACACTGCGGCCAACTTACTTCTGACAACGATCGGAGGACCGAA
GGAGCTAACCGCTTTTTTGCACAACATGGGGGATCATGTAACTCGCCTTGATCGTTGGGAACCGGAGCTG
AATGAAGCCATACCAAACGACGAGCGTGACACCACGATGCCTGTAGCAATGGCAACAACGTTGCGCAAAC
TATTAACTGGCGAACTACTTACTCTAGCTTCCCGGCAACAATTAATAGACTGGATGGAGGCGGATAAAGT
TGCAGGACCACTTCTGCGCTCGGCCCTTCCGGCTGGCTGGTTTATTGCTGATAAATCTGGAGCCGGTGAG
CGTGGGTCTCGCGGTATCATTGCAGCACTGGGGCCAGATGGTAAGCCCTCCCGTATCGTAGTTATCTACA
CGACGGGGAGTCAGGCAACTATGGATGAACGAAATAGACAGATCGCTGAGATAGGTGCCTCACTGATTAA
GCATTGGTAACTGTCAGACCAAGTTTACTCATATATACTTTAGATTGATTTAAAACTTCATTTTTAATTT
AAAAGGATCTAGGTGAAGATCCTTTTTGATAATCTCATGACCAAAATCCCTTAACGTGAGTTTTCGTTCC
ACTGAGCTTTTTTTAAGGCAGTTATTGGTGCCCTTAAACGCCTGGTTGCTACGCCTGAATAAGTGATAAT
AAGCGGATGAATGGCAGAAATTCGAAAGCAAATTCGACCCGGTCGTCGGTTCAGGGCAGGGTCGTTAAAT
AGCCGCTTATGTCTATTGCTGGTCTCGGTACCCGGGTTAATGCGCCGCTACAGGGCGCGTCCATTCGCCA
TTCAGGCTGCGCAACTGTTGGGAAGGGCGATCGGTGCGGGCCTCTTCGCTATTACGCCAGCTGGCGAAAG
GGGGATGTGCTGCAAGGCGATTAAGTTGGGTAACGCCAGGGTTTTCCCAGTCACGACGTTGTAAAACGAC
GGCCAGTGAATTGTAATACGACTCACTATAGGGCGAATTGGGCCCTCTAGATGCATGCTCGAGCGGCCGC
CAGTGTGATGGATATCTGCAGAATTCGCCCTTAAGGGCGAATTCCAGCACACTGGCGGCCGTTACTAGTG
GATCCGAGCTCGGTACCAAGCTTGGCGTAATCATGGTCATAGCTGTTTCCTGTGTGAAATTGTTATCCGC
TCACAATTCCACACAACATACGAGCCGGAAGCATAAAGTGTAAAGCCTGGGGTGCCTAATGAGTGAGCTA
ACTCACATTAATTGCGTTGCGCTCACTGCCCGCTTTCCAGTCGGGAAACCTGTCGTGCCAGCTGCATTAA
TGAATCGGCCAACGCGCGGGGAGAGGCGGTTTGCGTATTGGGCGCTAGATCCCATCACATATACCTGCCG
TTCACTATTATTTAGTGAAATGAGATATTATGATATTTTCTGAATTGTGATTAAAAAGGCAACTTTATGC
CCATGCAACAGAAACTATAAAAAATACAGAGAATGAAAAGAAACAGATAGATTTTTTAGTTCTTTAGGCC
CGTAGTCTGCAAATCCTTTTATGATTTTCTATCAAACAAAAGAGGAAAATAGACCAGTTGCAATCCAAAC
GAGAGTCTAATAGAATGAGGTCGAAAAGTAAATCGCGCGGGTTTGTTACTGATAAAGCAGGCAAGACCTA
AAATGTGTAAAGGGCAAAGTGTATACTTTGGCGTCACCCCTTACATATTTTAGGTCTTTTTTTATTGTGC
GTAACTAACTTGCCATCTTCAAACAGGAGGGCTGGAAGAAGCAGACCGCTAACACAGTACATAAAAAAGG
AGACATGAACGATGAACATCAAAAAGTTTGCAAAACAAGCAACAGTATTAACCTTTACTACCGCACTGCT
GGCAGGAGGCGCAACTCAAGCGTTTGCGAAAGAAACGAACCAAAAGCCATATAAGGAAACATACGGCATT
TCCCATATTACACGCCATGATATGCTGCAAATCCCTGAACAGCAAAAAAATGAAAAATATCAAGTTCCTG
AGTTCGATTCGTCCACAATTAAAAATATCTCTTCTGCAAAAGGCCTGGACGTTTGGGACAGCTGGCCATT
ACAAAACGCTGACGGCACTGTCGCAAACTATCACGGCTACCACATCGTCTTTGCATTAGCCGGAGATCCT
AAAAATGCGGATGACACATCGATTTACATGTTCTATCAAAAAGTCGGCGAAACTTCTATTGACAGCTGGA
AAAACGCTGGCCGCGTCTTTAAAGACAGCGACAAATTCGATGCAAATGATTCTATCCTAAAAGACCAAAC
ACAAGAATGGTCAGGTTCAGCCACATTTACATCTGACGGAAAAATCCGTTTATTCTACACTGATTTCTCC
GGTAAACATTACGGCAAACAAACACTGACAACTGCACAAGTTAACGTATCAGCATCAGACAGCTCTTTGA
ACATCAACGGTGTAGAGGATTATAAATCAATCTTTGACGGTGACGGAAAAACGTATCAAAATGTACAGCA
GTTCATCGATGAAGGCAACTACAGCTCAGGCGACAACCATACGCTGAGAGATCCTCACTACGTAGAAGAT
AAAGGCCACAAATACTTAGTATTTGAAGCAAACACTGGAACTGAAGATGGCTACCAAGGCGAAGAATCTT
TATTTAACAAAGCATACTATGGCAAAAGCACATCATTCTTCCGTCAAGAAAGTCAAAAACTTCTGCAAAG
CGATAAAAAACGCACGGCTGAGTTAGCAAACGGCGCTCTCGGTATGATTGAGCTAAACGATGATTACACA
CTGAAAAAAGTGATGAAACCGCTGATTGCATCTAACACAGTAACAGATGAAATTGAACGCGCGAACGTCT
TTAAAATGAACGGCAAATGGTACCTGTTCACTGACTCCCGCGGATCAAAAATGACGATTGACGGCATTAC
GTCTAACGATATTTACATGCTTGGTTATGTTTCTAATTCTTTAACTGGCCCATACAAGCCGCTGAACAAA
ACTGGCCTTGTGTTAAAAATGGATCTTGATCCTAACGATGTAACCTTTACTTACTCACACTTCGCTGTAC
CTCAAGCGAAAGGAAACAATGTCGTGATTACAAGCTATATGACAAACAGAGGATTCTACGCAGACAAACA
ATCAACGTTTGCGCCAAGCTTCCTGCTGAACATCAAAGGCAAGAAAACATCTGTTGTCAAAGACAGCATC
CTTGAACAAGGACAATTAACAGTTAACAAATAAAAACGCAAAAGAAAATGCCGATATTGACTACCGGAAG
CAGTGTGACCGTGTGCTTCTCAAATGCCTGATTCAGGCTGTCTATGTGTGACTGTTGAGCTGTAACAAGT
TGTCTCAGGTGTTCAATTTCATGTTCTAGTTGCTTTGTTTTACTGGTTTCACCTGTTCTATTAGGTGTTA
CATGCTGTTCATCTGTTACATTGTCGATCTGTTCATGGTGAACAGCTTTAAATGCACCAAAAACTCGTAA
AAGCTCTGATGTATCTATCTTTTTTACACCGTTTTCATCTGTGCATATGGACAGTTTTCCCTTTGATATG
TAACGGTGAACAGTTGTTCTACTTTTGTTTGTTAGTCTTGATGCTTCACTGATAGATACAAGAGCCATAA
GAACCTCAGAGCGCTGGTAAGCCAATCCCTAACCCGCTCCTAGGTCTTGATTCTACGTAAGGATCCCACG
TCACTATTGTATACTCTATATTATACTCTATGTTATACTCTGTAATCCTACTCAATAAACGTGTCACGCC
TGTGAAACCGTACTAAGTCTCCCGTGTCTTCTTATCACCATCAGGTGACATCCTCGCCCAGGCTGTCAAT
CATGCCGGTATCGATTCCAGTAGCACCGGCCCCACGCTGACAACCCACTCTTGCAGCGTTAGCAGCGCCC
CTCTTAACAAGCCGACCCCCACCAGCGTCGCGGTTACTAACACTCCTCTCCCCGACCTGCAGCCCAAGCT
TTGTGTGGGCGTGGCTTAAGGGTGGGAAAGAATATATAAGGTGGGGGTCTTATGTAGTTTTGTATCTGTT
TTGCAGCAGCCGCCGCCGCCATGAGCACCAACTCGTTTGATGGAAGCATTGTGAGCTCATATTTGACAAC
GCGCATGCCCCCATGGGCCGGGGTGCGTCAGAATGTGATGGGCTCCAGCATTGATGGTCGCCCCGTCCTG
CCCGCAAACTCTACTACCTTGACCTACGAGACCGTGTCTGGAACGCCGTTGGAGACTGCAGCCTCCGCCG
CCGCTTCAGCCGCTGCAGCCACCGCCCGCGGGATTGTGACTGACTTTGCTTTCCTGAGCCCGCTTGCAAG
CAGTGCAGCTTCCCGTTCATCCGCCCGCGATGACAAGTTGACGGCTCTTTTGGCACAATTGGATTCTTTG
ACCCGGGAACTTAATGTCGTTTCTCAGCAGCTGTTGGATCTGCGCCAGCAGGTTTCTGCCCTGAAGGCTT
CCTCCCCTCCCAATGCGGTTTAAAACATAAATAAAAAACCAGACTCTGTTTGGATTTGGATCAAGCAAGT
GTCTTGCTGTCTTTATTTAGGGGTTTTGCGCGCGCGGTAGGCCCGGGACCAGCGGTCTCGGTCGTTGAGG
GTCCTGTGTATTTTTTCCAGGACGTGGTAAAGGTGACTCTGGATGTTCAGATACATGGGCATAAGCCCGT
CTCTGGGGTGGAGGTAGCACCACTGCAGAGCTTCATGCTGCGGGGTGGTGTTGTAGATGATCCAGTCGTA
GCAGGAGCGCTGGGCGTGGTGCCTAAAAATGTCTTTCAGTAGCAAGCTGATTGCCAGGGGCAGGCCCTTG
GTGTAAGTGTTTACAAAGCGGTTAAGCTGGGATGGGTGCATACGTGGGGATATGAGATGCATCTTGGACT
GTATTTTTAGGTTGGCTATGTTCCCAGCCATATCCCTCCGGGGATTCATGTTGTGCAGAACCACCAGCAC
AGTGTATCCGGTGCACTTGGGAAATTTGTCATGTAGCTTAGAAGGAAATGCGTGGAAGAACTTGGAGACG
CCCTTGTGACCTCCAAGATTTTCCATGCATTCGTCCATAATGATGGCAATGGGCCCACGGGCGGCGGCCT
GGGCGAAGATATTTCTGGGATCACTAACGTCATAGTTGTGTTCCAGGATGAGATCGTCATAGGCCATTTT
TACAAAGCGCGGGCGGAGGGTGCCAGACTGCGGTATAATGGTTCCATCCGGCCCAGGGGCGTAGTTACCC
TCACAGATTTGCATTTCCCACGCTTTGAGTTCAGATGGGGGGATCATGTCTACCTGCGGGGCGATGAAGA
AAACGGTTTCCGGGGTAGGGGAGATCAGCTGGGAAGAAAGCAGGTTCCTGAGCAGCTGCGACTTACCGCA
GCCGGTGGGCCCGTAAATCACACCTATTACCGGCTGCAACTGGTAGTTAAGAGAGCTGCAGCTGCCGTCA
TCCCTGAGCAGGGGGGCCACTTCGTTAAGCATGTCCCTGACTCGCATGTTTTCCCTGACCAAATCCGCCA
GAAGGCGCTCGCCGCCCAGCGATAGCAGTTCTTGCAAGGAAGCAAAGTTTTTCAACGGTTTGAGACCGTC
CGCCGTAGGCATGCTTTTGAGCGTTTGACCAAGCAGTTCCAGGCGGTCCCACAGCTCGGTCACCTGCTCT
ACGGCATCTCGATCCAGCATATCTCCTCGTTTCGCGGGTTGGGGCGGCTTTCGCTGTACGGCAGTAGTCG
GTGCTCGTCCAGACGGGCCAGGGTCATGTCTTTCCACGGGCGCAGGGTCCTCGTCAGCGTAGTCTGGGTC
ACGGTGAAGGGGTGCGCTCCGGGCTGCGCGCTGGCCAGGGTGCGCTTGAGGCTGGTCCTGCTGGTGCTGA
AGCGCTGCCGGTCTTCGCCCTGCGCGTCGGCCAGGTAGCATTTGACCATGGTGTCATAGTCCAGCCCCTC
CGCGGCGTGGCCCTTGGCGCGCAGCTTGCCCTTGGAGGAGGCGCCGCACGAGGGGCAGTGCAGACTTTTG
AGGGCGTAGAGCTTGGGCGCGAGAAATACCGATTCCGGGGAGTAGGCATCCGCGCCGCAGGCCCCGCAGA
CGGTCTCGCATTCCACGAGCCAGGTGAGCTCTGGCCGTTCGGGGTCAAAAACCAGGTTTCCCCCATGCTT
TTTGATGCGTTTCTTACCTCTGGTTTCCATGAGCCGGTGTCCACGCTCGGTGACGAAAAGGCTGTCCGTG
TCCCCGTATACAGACTTGAGAGGCCTGTCCTCGAGCGGTGTTCCGCGGTCCTCCTCGTATAGAAACTCGG
ACCACTCTGAGACAAAGGCTCGCGTCCAGGCCAGCACGAAGGAGGCTAAGTGGGAGGGGTAGCGGTCGTT
GTCCACTAGGGGGTCCACTCGCTCCAGGGTGTGAAGACACATGTCGCCCTCTTCGGCATCAAGGAAGGTG
ATTGGTTTGTAGGTGTAGGCCACGTGACCGGGTGTTCCTGAAGGGGGGCTATAAAAGGGGGTGGGGGCGC
GTTCGTCCTCACTCTCTTCCGCATCGCTGTCTGCGAGGGCCAGCTGTTGGGGTGAGTACTCCCTCTGAAA
AGCGGGCATGACTTCTGCGCTAAGATTGTCAGTTTCCAAAAACGAGGAGGATTTGATATTCACCTGGCCC
GCGGTGATGCCTTTGAGGGTGGCCGCATCCATCTGGTCAGAAAAGACAATCTTTTTGTTGTCAAGCTTGG
TGGCAAACGACCCGTAGAGGGCGTTGGACAGCAACTTGGCGATGGAGCGCAGGGTTTGGTTTTTGTCGCG
ATCGGCGCGCTCCTTGGCCGCGATGTTTAGCTGCACGTATTCGCGCGCAACGCACCGCCATTCGGGAAAG
ACGGTGGTGCGCTCGTCGGGCACCAGGTGCACGCGCCAACCGCGGTTGTGCAGGGTGACAAGGTCAACGC
TGGTGGCTACCTCTCCGCGTAGGCGCTCGTTGGTCCAGCAGAGGCGGCCGCCCTTGCGCGAGCAGAATGG
CGGTAGGGGGTCTAGCTGCGTCTCGTCCGGGGGGTCTGCGTCCACGGTAAAGACCCCGGGCAGCAGGCGC
GCGTCGAAGTAGTCTATCTTGCATCCTTGCAAGTCTAGCGCCTGCTGCCATGCGCGGGCGGCAAGCGCGC
GCTCGTATGGGTTGAGTGGGGGACCCCATGGCATGGGGTGGGTGAGCGCGGAGGCGTACATGCCGCAAAT
GTCGTAAACGTAGAGGGGCTCTCTGAGTATTCCAAGATATGTAGGGTAGCATCTTCCACCGCGGATGCTG
GCGCGCACGTAATCGTATAGTTCGTGCGAGGGAGCGAGGAGGTCGGGACCGAGGTTGCTACGGGCGGGCT
GCTCTGCTCGGAAGACTATCTGCCTGAAGATGGCATGTGAGTTGGATGATATGGTTGGACGCTGGAAGAC
GTTGAAGCTGGCGTCTGTGAGACCTACCGCGTCACGCACGAAGGAGGCGTAGGAGTCGCGCAGCTTGTTG
ACCAGCTCGGCGGTGACCTGCACGTCTAGGGCGCAGTAGTCCAGGGTTTCCTTGATGATGTCATACTTAT
CCTGTCCCTTTTTTTTCCACAGCTCGCGGTTGAGGACAAACTCTTCGCGGTCTTTCCAGTACTCTTGGAT
CGGAAACCCGTCGGCCTCCGAACGGTAAGAGCCTAGCATGTAGAACTGGTTGACGGCCTGGTAGGCGCAG
CATCCCTTTTCTACGGGTAGCGCGTATGCCTGCGCGGCCTTCCGGAGCGAGGTGTGGGTGAGCGCAAAGG
TGTCCCTGACCATGACTTTGAGGTACTGGTATTTGAAGTCAGTGTCGTCGCATCCGCCCTGCTCCCAGAG
CAAAAAGTCCGTGCGCTTTTTGGAACGCGGATTTGGCAGGGCGAAGGTGACATCGTTGAAGAGTATCTTT
CCCGCGCGAGGCATAAAGTTGCGTGTGATGCGGAAGGGTCCCGGCACCTCGGAACGGTTGTTAATTACCT
GGGCGGCGAGCACGATCTCGTCAAAGCCGTTGATGTTGTGGCCCACAATGTAAAGTTCCAAGAAGCGCGG
GATGCCCTTGATGGAAGGCAATTTTTTAAGTTCCTCGTAGGTGAGCTCTTCAGGGGAGCTGAGCCCGTGC
TCTGAAAGGGCCCAGTCTGCAAGATGAGGGTTGGAAGCGACGAATGAGCTCCACAGGTCACGGGCCATTA
GCATTTGCAGGTGGTCGCGAAAGGTCCTAAACTGGCGACCTATGGCCATTTTTTCTGGGGTGATGCAGTA
GAAGGTAAGCGGGTCTTGTTCCCAGCGGTCCCATCCAAGGTTCGCGGCTAGGTCTCGCGCGGCAGTCACT
AGAGGCTCATCTCCGCCGAACTTCATGACCAGCATGAAGGGCACGAGCTGCTTCCCAAAGGCCCCCATCC
AAGTATAGGTCTCTACATCGTAGGTGACAAAGAGACGCTCGGTGCGAGGATGCGAGCCGATCGGGAAGAA
CTGGATCTCCCGCCACCAATTGGAGGAGTGGCTATTGATGTGGTGAAAGTAGAAGTCCCTGCGACGGGCC
GAACACTCGTGCTGGCTTTTGTAAAAACGTGCGCAGTACTGGCAGCGGTGCACGGGCTGTACATCCTGCA
CGAGGTTGACCTGACGACCGCGCACAAGGAAGCAGAGTGGGAATTTGAGCCCCTCGCCTGGCGGGTTTGG
CTGGTGGTCTTCTACTTCGGCTGCTTGTCCTTGACCGTCTGGCTGCTCGAGGGGAGTTACGGTGGATCGG
ACCACCACGCCGCGCGAGCCCAAAGTCCAGATGTCCGCGCGCGGCGGTCGGAGCTTGATGACAACATCGC
GCAGATGGGAGCTGTCCATGGTCTGGAGCTCCCGCGGCGTCAGGTCAGGCGGGAGCTCCTGCAGGTTTAC
CTCGCATAGACGGGTCAGGGCGCGGGCTAGATCCAGGTGATACCTAATTTCCAGGGGCTGGTTGGTGGCG
GCGTCGATGGCTTGCAAGAGGCCGCATCCCCGCGGCGCGACTACGGTACCGCGCGGCGGGCGGTGGGCCG
CGGGGGTGTCCTTGGATGATGCATCTAAAAGCGGTGACGCGGGCGAGCCCCCGGAGGTAGGGGGGGCTCC
GGACCCGCCGGGAGAGGGGGCAGGGGCACGTCGGCGCCGCGCGCGGGCAGGAGCTGGTGCTGCGCGCGTA
GGTTGCTGGCGAACGCGACGACGCGGCGGTTGATCTCCTGAATCTGGCGCCTCTGCGTGAAGACGACGGG
CCCGGTGAGCTTGAACCTGAAAGAGAGTTCGACAGAATCAATTTCGGTGTCGTTGACGGCGGCCTGGCGC
AAAATCTCCTGCACGTCTCCTGAGTTGTCTTGATAGGCGATCTCGGCCATGAACTGCTCGATCTCTTCCT
CCTGGAGATCTCCGCGTCCGGCTCGCTCCACGGTGGCGGCGAGGTCGTTGGAAATGCGGGCCATGAGCTG
CGAGAAGGCGTTGAGGCCTCCCTCGTTCCAGACGCGGCTGTAGACCACGCCCCCTTCGGCATCGCGGGCG
CGCATGACCACCTGCGCGAGATTGAGCTCCACGTGCCGGGCGAAGACGGCGTAGTTTCGCAGGCGCTGAA
AGAGGTAGTTGAGGGTGGTGGCGGTGTGTTCTGCCACGAAGAAGTACATAACCCAGCGTCGCAACGTGGA
TTCGTTGATATCCCCCAAGGCCTCAAGGCGCTCCATGGCCTCGTAGAAGTCCACGGCGAAGTTGAAAAAC
TGGGAGTTGCGCGCCGACACGGTTAACTCCTCCTCCAGAAGACGGATGAGCTCGGCGACAGTGTCGCGCA
CCTCGCGCTCAAAGGCTACAGGGGCCTCTTCTTCTTCTTCAATCTCCTCTTCCATAAGGGCCTCCCCTTC
TTCTTCTTCTGGCGGCGGTGGGGGAGGGGGGACACGGCGGCGACGACGGCGCACCGGGAGGCGGTCGACA
AAGCGCTCGATCATCTCCCCGCGGCGACGGCGCATGGTCTCGGTGACGGCGCGGCCGTTCTCGCGGGGGC
GCAGTTGGAAGACGCCGCCCGTCATGTCCCGGTTATGGGTTGGCGGGGGGCTGCCATGCGGCAGGGATAC
GGCGCTAACGATGCATCTCAACAATTGTTGTGTAGGTACTCCGCCGCCGAGGGACCTGAGCGAGTCCGCA
TCGACCGGATCGGAAAACCTCTCGAGAAAGGCGTCTAACCAGTCACAGTCGCAAGGTAGGCTGAGCACCG
TGGCGGGCGGCAGCGGGCGGCGGTCGGGGTTGTTTCTGGCGGAGGTGCTGCTGATGATGTAATTAAAGTA
GGCGGTCTTGAGACGGCGGATGGTCGACAGAAGCACCATGTCCTTGGGTCCGGCCTGCTGAATGCGCAGG
CGGTCGGCCATGCCCCAGGCTTCGTTTTGACATCGGCGCAGGTCTTTGTAGTAGTCTTGCATGAGCCTTT
CTACCGGCACTTCTTCTTCTCCTTCCTCTTGTCCTGCATCTCTTGCATCTATCGCTGCGGCGGCGGCGGA
GTTTGGCCGTAGGTGGCGCCCTCTTCCTCCCATGCGTGTGACCCCGAAGCCCCTCATCGGCTGAAGCAGG
GCTAGGTCGGCGACAACGCGCTCGGCTAATATGGCCTGCTGCACCTGCGTGAGGGTAGACTGGAAGTCAT
CCATGTCCACAAAGCGGTGGTATGCGCCCGTGTTGATGGTGTAAGTGCAGTTGGCCATAACGGACCAGTT
AACGGTCTGGTGACCCGGCTGCGAGAGCTCGGTGTACCTGAGACGCGAGTAAGCCCTCGAGTCAAATACG
TAGTCGTTGCAAGTCCGCACCAGGTACTGGTATCCCACCAAAAAGTGCGGCGGCGGCTGGCGGTAGAGGG
GCCAGCGTAGGGTGGCCGGGGCTCCGGGGGCGAGATCTTCCAACATAAGGCGATGATATCCGTAGATGTA
CCTGGACATCCAGGTGATGCCGGCGGCGGTGGTGGAGGCGCGCGGAAAGTCGCGGACGCGGTTCCAGATG
TTGCGCAGCGGCAAAAAGTGCTCCATGGTCGGGACGCTCTGGCCGGTCAGGCGCGCGCAATCGTTGACGC
TCTAGACCGTGCAAAAGGAGAGCCTGTAAGCGGGCACTCTTCCGTGGTCTGGTGGATAAATTCGCAAGGG
TATCATGGCGGACGACCGGGGTTCGAGCCCCGTATCCGGCCGTCCGCCGTGATCCATGCGGTTACCGCCC
GCGTGTCGAACCCAGGTGTGCGACGTCAGACAACGGGGGAGTGCTCCTTTTGGCTTCCTTCCAGGCGCGG
CGGCTGCTGCGCTAGCTTTTTTGGCCACTGGCCGCGCGCAGCGTAAGCGGTTAGGCTGGAAAGCGAAAGC
ATTAAGTGGCTCGCTCCCTGTAGCCGGAGGGTTATTTTCCAAGGGTTGAGTCGCGGGACCCCCGGTTCGA
GTCTCGGACCGGCCGGACTGCGGCGAACGGGGGTTTGCCTCCCCGTCATGCAAGACCCCGCTTGCAAATT
CCTCCGGAAACAGGGACGAGCCCCTTTTTTGCTTTTCCCAGATGCATCCGGTGCTGCGGCAGATGCGCCC
CCCTCCTCAGCAGCGGCAAGAGCAAGAGCAGCGGCAGACATGCAGGGCACCCTCCCCTCCTCCTACCGCG
TCAGGAGGGGCGACATCCGCGGTTGACGCGGCAGCAGATGGTGATTACGAACCCCCGCGGCGCCGGGCCC
GGCACTACCTGGACTTGGAGGAGGGCGAGGGCCTGGCGCGGCTAGGAGCGCCCTCTCCTGAGCGGCACCC
AAGGGTGCAGCTGAAGCGTGATACGCGTGAGGCGTACGTGCCGCGGCAGAACCTGTTTCGCGACCGCGAG
GGAGAGGAGCCCGAGGAGATGCGGGATCGAAAGTTCCACGCAGGGCGCGAGCTGCGGCATGGCCTGAATC
GCGAGCGGTTGCTGCGCGAGGAGGACTTTGAGCCCGACGCGCGAACCGGGATTAGTCCCGCGCGCGCACA
CGTGGCGGCCGCCGACCTGGTAACCGCATACGAGCAGACGGTGAACCAGGAGATTAACTTTCAAAAAAGC
TTTAACAACCACGTGCGTACGCTTGTGGCGCGCGAGGAGGTGGCTATAGGACTGATGCATCTGTGGGACT
TTGTAAGCGCGCTGGAGCAAAACCCAAATAGCAAGCCGCTCATGGCGCAGCTGTTCCTTATAGTGCAGCA
CAGCAGGGACAACGAGGCATTCAGGGATGCGCTGCTAAACATAGTAGAGCCCGAGGGCCGCTGGCTGCTC
GATTTGATAAACATCCTGCAGAGCATAGTGGTGCAGGAGCGCAGCTTGAGCCTGGCTGACAAGGTGGCCG
CCATCAACTATTCCATGCTTAGCCTGGGCAAGTTTTACGCCCGCAAGATATACCATACCCCTTACGTTCC
CATAGACAAGGAGGTAAAGATCGAGGGGTTCTACATGCGCATGGCGCTGAAGGTGCTTACCTTGAGCGAC
GACCTGGGCGTTTATCGCAACGAGCGCATCCACAAGGCCGTGAGCGTGAGCCGGCGGCGCGAGCTCAGCG
ACCGCGAGCTGATGCACAGCCTGCAAAGGGCCCTGGCTGGCACGGGCAGCGGCGATAGAGAGGCCGAGTC
CTACTTTGACGCGGGCGCTGACCTGCGCTGGGCCCCAAGCCGACGCGCCCTGGAGGCAGCTGGGGCCGGA
CCTGGGCTGGCGGTGGCACCCGCGCGCGCTGGCAACGTCGGCGGCGTGGAGGAATATGACGAGGACGATG
AGTACGAGCCAGAGGACGGCGAGTACTAAGCGGTGATGTTTCTGATCAGATGATGCAAGACGCAACGGAC
CCGGCGGTGCGGGCGGCGCTGCAGAGCCAGCCGTCCGGCCTTAACTCCACGGACGACTGGCGCCAGGTCA
TGGACCGCATCATGTCGCTGACTGCGCGCAATCCTGACGCGTTCCGGCAGCAGCCGCAGGCCAACCGGCT
CTCCGCAATTCTGGAAGCGGTGGTCCCGGCGCGCGCAAACCCCACGCACGAGAAGGTGCTGGCGATCGTA
AACGCGCTGGCCGAAAACAGGGCCATCCGGCCCGACGAGGCCGGCCTGGTCTACGACGCGCTGCTTCAGC
GCGTGGCTCGTTACAACAGCGGCAACGTGCAGACCAACCTGGACCGGCTGGTGGGGGATGTGCGCGAGGC
CGTGGCGCAGCGTGAGCGCGCGCAGCAGCAGGGCAACCTGGGCTCCATGGTTGCACTAAACGCCTTCCTG
AGTACACAGCCCGCCAACGTGCCGCGGGGACAGGAGGACTACACCAACTTTGTGAGCGCACTGCGGCTAA
TGGTGACTGAGACACCGCAAAGTGAGGTGTACCAGTCTGGGCCAGACTATTTTTTCCAGACCAGTAGACA
AGGCCTGCAGACCGTAAACCTGAGCCAGGCTTTCAAAAACTTGCAGGGGCTGTGGGGGGTGCGGGCTCCC
ACAGGCGACCGCGCGACCGTGTCTAGCTTGCTGACGCCCAACTCGCGCCTGTTGCTGCTGCTAATAGCGC
CCTTCACGGACAGTGGCAGCGTGTCCCGGGACACATACCTAGGTCACTTGCTGACACTGTACCGCGAGGC
CATAGGTCAGGCGCATGTGGACGAGCATACTTTCCAGGAGATTACAAGTGTCAGCCGCGCGCTGGGGCAG
GAGGACACGGGCAGCCTGGAGGCAACCCTAAACTACCTGCTGACCAACCGGCGGCAGAAGATCCCCTCGT
TGCACAGTTTAAACAGCGAGGAGGAGCGCATTTTGCGCTACGTGCAGCAGAGCGTGAGCCTTAACCTGAT
GCGCGACGGGGTAACGCCCAGCGTGGCGCTGGACATGACCGCGCGCAACATGGAACCGGGCATGTATGCC
TCAAACCGGCCGTTTATCAACCGCCTAATGGACTACTTGCATCGCGCGGCCGCCGTGAACCCCGAGTATT
TCACCAATGCCATCTTGAACCCGCACTGGCTACCGCCCCCTGGTTTCTACACCGGGGGATTCGAGGTGCC
CGAGGGTAACGATGGATTCCTCTGGGACGACATAGACGACAGCGTGTTTTCCCCGCAACCGCAGACCCTG
CTAGAGTTGCAACAGCGCGAGCAGGCAGAGGCGGCGCTGCGAAAGGAAAGCTTCCGCAGGCCAAGCAGCT
TGTCCGATCTAGGCGCTGCGGCCCCGCGGTCAGATGCTAGTAGCCCATTTCCAAGCTTGATAGGGTCTCT
TACCAGCACTCGCACCACCCGCCCGCGCCTGCTGGGCGAGGAGGAGTACCTAAACAACTCGCTGCTGCAG
CCGCAGCGCGAAAAAAACCTGCCTCCGGCATTTCCCAACAACGGGATAGAGAGCCTAGTGGACAAGATGA
GTAGATGGAAGACGTACGCGCAGGAGCACAGGGACGTGCCAGGCCCGCGCCCGCCCACCCGTCGTCAAAG
GCACGACCGTCAGCGGGGTCTGGTGTGGGAGGACGATGACTCGGCAGACGACAGCAGCGTCCTGGATTTG
GGAGGGAGTGGCAACCCGTTTGCGCACCTTCGCCCCAGGCTGGGGAGAATGTTTTAAAAAAAAAAAAAGC
ATGATGCAAAATAAAAAACTCACCAAGGCCATGGCACCGAGCGTTGGTTTTCTTGTATTCCCCTTAGTAT
GCGGCGCGCGGCGATGTATGAGGAAGGTCCTCCTCCCTCCTACGAGAGTGTGGTGAGCGCGGCGCCAGTG
GCGGCGGCGCTGGGTTCTCCCTTCGATGCTCCCCTGGACCCGCCGTTTGTGCCTCCGCGGTACCTGCGGC
CTACCGGGGGGAGAAACAGCATCCGTTACTCTGAGTTGGCACCCCTATTCGACACCACCCGTGTGTACCT
GGTGGACAACAAGTCAACGGATGTGGCATCCCTGAACTACCAGAACGACCACAGCAACTTTCTGACCACG
GTCATTCAAAACAATGACTACAGCCCGGGGGAGGCAAGCACACAGACCATCAATCTTGACGACCGGTCGC
ACTGGGGCGGCGACCTGAAAACCATCCTGCATACCAACATGCCAAATGTGAACGAGTTCATGTTTACCAA
TAAGTTTAAGGCGCGGGTGATGGTGTCGCGCTTGCCTACTAAGGACAATCAGGTGGAGCTGAAATACGAG
TGGGTGGAGTTCACGCTGCCCGAGGGCAACTACTCCGAGACCATGACCATAGACCTTATGAACAACGCGA
TCGTGGAGCACTACTTGAAAGTGGGCAGACAGAACGGGGTTCTGGAAAGCGACATCGGGGTAAAGTTTGA
CACCCGCAACTTCAGACTGGGGTTTGACCCCGTCACTGGTCTTGTCATGCCTGGGGTATATACAAACGAA
GCCTTCCATCCAGACATCATTTTGCTGCCAGGATGCGGGGTGGACTTCACCCACAGCCGCCTGAGCAACT
TGTTGGGCATCCGCAAGCGGCAACCCTTCCAGGAGGGCTTTAGGATCACCTACGATGATCTGGAGGGTGG
TAACATTCCCGCACTGTTGGATGTGGACGCCTACCAGGCGAGCTTGAAAGATGACACCGAACAGGGCGGG
GGTGGCGCAGGCGGCAGCAACAGCAGTGGCAGCGGCGCGGAAGAGAACTCCAACGCGGCAGCCGCGGCAA
TGCAGCCGGTGGAGGACATGAACGATCATGCCATTCGCGGCGACACCTTTGCCACACGGGCTGAGGAGAA
GCGCGCTGAGGCCGAAGCAGCGGCCGAAGCTGCCGCCCCCGCTGCGCAACCCGAGGTCGAGAAGCCTCAG
AAGAAACCGGTGATCAAACCCCTGACAGAGGACAGCAAGAAACGCAGTTACAACCTAATAAGCAATGACA
GCACCTTCACCCAGTACCGCAGCTGGTACCTTGCATACAACTACGGCGACCCTCAGACCGGAATCCGCTC
ATGGACCCTGCTTTGCACTCCTGACGTAACCTGCGGCTCGGAGCAGGTCTACTGGTCGTTGCCAGACATG
ATGCAAGACCCCGTGACCTTCCGCTCCACGCGCCAGATCAGCAACTTTCCGGTGGTGGGCGCCGAGCTGT
TGCCCGTGCACTCCAAGAGCTTCTACAACGACCAGGCCGTCTACTCCCAACTCATCCGCCAGTTTACCTC
TCTGACCCACGTGTTCAATCGCTTTCCCGAGAACCAGATTTTGGCGCGCCCGCCAGCCCCCACCATCACC
ACCGTCAGTGAAAACGTTCCTGCTCTCACAGATCACGGGACGCTACCGCTGCGCAACAGCATCGGAGGAG
TCCAGCGAGTGACCATTACTGACGCCAGACGCCGCACCTGCCCCTACGTTTACAAGGCCCTGGGCATAGT
CTCGCCGCGCGTCCTATCGAGCCGCACTTTTTGAGCAAGCATGTCCATCCTTATATCGCCCAGCAATAAC
ACAGGCTGGGGCCTGCGCTTCCCAAGCAAGATGTTTGGCGGGGCCAAGAAGCGCTCCGACCAACACCCAG
TGCGCGTGCGCGGGCACTACCGCGCGCCCTGGGGCGCGCACAAACGCGGCCGCACTGGGCGCACCACCGT
CGATGACGCCATCGACGCGGTGGTGGAGGAGGCGCGCAACTACACGCCCACGCCGCCACCAGTGTCCACA
GTGGACGCGGCCATTCAGACCGTGGTGCGCGGAGCCCGGCGCTATGCTAAAATGAAGAGACGGCGGAGGC
GCGTAGCACGTCGCCACCGCCGCCGACCCGGCACTGCCGCCCAACGCGCGGCGGCGGCCCTGCTTAACCG
CGCACGTCGCACCGGCCGACGGGCGGCCATGCGGGCCGCTCGAAGGCTGGCCGCGGGTATTGTCACTGTG
CCCCCCAGGTCCAGGCGACGAGCGGCCGCCGCAGCAGCCGCGGCCATTAGTGCTATGACTCAGGGTCGCA
GGGGCAACGTGTATTGGGTGCGCGACTCGGTTAGCGGCCTGCGCGTGCCCGTGCGCACCCGCCCCCCGCG
CAACTAGATTGCAAGAAAAAACTACTTAGACTCGTACTGTTGTATGTATCCAGCGGCGGCGGCGCGCAAC
GAAGCTATGTCCAAGCGCAAAATCAAAGAAGAGATGCTCCAGGTCATCGCGCCGGAGATCTATGGCCCCC
CGAAGAAGGAAGAGCAGGATTACAAGCCCCGAAAGCTAAAGCGGGTCAAAAAGAAAAAGAAAGATGATGA
TGATGAACTTGACGACGAGGTGGAACTGCTGCACGCTACCGCGCCCAGGCGACGGGTACAGTGGAAAGGT
CGACGCGTAAAACGTGTTTTGCGACCCGGCACCACCGTAGTCTTTACGCCCGGTGAGCGCTCCACCCGCA
CCTACAAGCGCGTGTATGATGAGGTGTACGGCGACGAGGACCTGCTTGAGCAGGCCAACGAGCGCCTCGG
GGAGTTTGCCTACGGAAAGCGGCATAAGGACATGCTGGCGTTGCCGCTGGACGAGGGCAACCCAACACCT
AGCCTAAAGCCCGTAACACTGCAGCAGGTGCTGCCCGCGCTTGCACCGTCCGAAGAAAAGCGCGGCCTAA
AGCGCGAGTCTGGTGACTTGGCACCCACCGTGCAGCTGATGGTACCCAAGCGCCAGCGACTGGAAGATGT
CTTGGAAAAAATGACCGTGGAACCTGGGCTGGAGCCCGAGGTCCGCGTGCGGCCAATCAAGCAGGTGGCG
CCGGGACTGGGCGTGCAGACCGTGGACGTTCAGATACCCACTACCAGTAGCACCAGTATTGCCACCGCCA
CAGAGGGCATGGAGACACAAACGTCCCCGGTTGCCTCAGCGGTGGCGGATGCCGCGGTGCAGGCGGTCGC
TGCGGCCGCGTCCAAGACCTCTACGGAGGTGCAAACGGACCCGTGGATGTTTCGCGTTTCAGCCCCCCGG
CGCCCGCGCCGTTCGAGGAAGTACGGCGCCGCCAGCGCGCTACTGCCCGAATATGCCCTACATCCTTCCA
TTGCGCCTACCCCCGGCTATCGTGGCTACACCTACCGCCCCAGAAGACGAGCAACTACCCGACGCCGAAC
CACCACTGGAACCCGCCGCCGCCGTCGCCGTCGCCAGCCCGTGCTGGCCCCGATTTCCGTGCGCAGGGTG
GCTCGCGAAGGAGGCAGGACCCTGGTGCTGCCAACAGCGCGCTACCACCCCAGCATCGTTTAAAAGCCGG
TCTTTGTGGTTCTTGCAGATATGGCCCTCACCTGCCGCCTCCGTTTCCCGGTGCCGGGATTCCGAGGAAG
AATGCACCGTAGGAGGGGCATGGCCGGCCACGGCCTGACGGGCGGCATGCGTCGTGCGCACCACCGGCGG
CGGCGCGCGTCGCACCGTCGCATGCGCGGCGGTATCCTGCCCCTCCTTATTCCACTGATCGCCGCGGCGA
TTGGCGCCGTGCCCGGAATTGCATCCGTGGCCTTGCAGGCGCAGAGACACTGATTAAAAACAAGTTGCAT
GTGGAAAAATCAAAATAAAAAGTCTGGACTCTCACGCTCGCTTGGTCCTGTAACTATTTTGTAGAATGGA
AGACATCAACTTTGCGTCTCTGGCCCCGCGACACGGCTCGCGCCCGTTCATGGGAAACTGGCAAGATATC
GGCACCAGCAATATGAGCGGTGGCGCCTTCAGCTGGGGCTCGCTGTGGAGCGGCATTAAAAATTTCGGTT
CCACCGTTAAGAACTATGGCAGCAAGGCCTGGAACAGCAGCACAGGCCAGATGCTGAGGGATAAGTTGAA
AGAGCAAAATTTCCAACAAAAGGTGGTAGATGGCCTGGCCTCTGGCATTAGCGGGGTGGTGGACCTGGCC
AACCAGGCAGTGCAAAATAAGATTAACAGTAAGCTTGATCCCCGCCCTCCCGTAGAGGAGCCTCCACCGG
CCGTGGAGACAGTGTCTCCAGAGGGGCGTGGCGAAAAGCGTCCGCGCCCCGACAGGGAAGAAACTCTGGT
GACGCAAATAGACGAGCCTCCCTCGTACGAGGAGGCACTAAAGCAAGGCCTGCCCACCACCCGTCCCATC
GCGCCCATGGCTACCGGAGTGCTGGGCCAGCACACACCCGTAACGCTGGACCTGCCTCCCCCCGCCGACA
CCCAGCAGAAACCTGTGCTGCCAGGCCCGACCGCCGTTGTTGTAACCCGTCCTAGCCGCGCGTCCCTGCG
CCGCGCCGCCAGCGGTCCGCGATCGTTGCGGCCCGTAGCCAGTGGCAACTGGCAAAGCACACTGAACAGC
ATCGTGGGTCTGGGGGTGCAATCCCTGAAGCGCCGACGATGCTTCTGATAGCTAACGTGTCGTATGTGTG
TCATGTATGCGTCCATGTCGCCGCCAGAGGAGCTGCTGAGCCGCCGCGCGCCCGCTTTCCAAGATGGCTA
CCCCTTCGATGATGCCGCAGTGGTCTTACATGCACATCTCGGGCCAGGACGCCTCGGAGTACCTGAGCCC
CGGGCTGGTGCAGTTTGCCCGCGCCACCGAGACGTACTTCAGCCTGAATAACAAGTTTAGAAACCCCACG
GTGGCGCCTACGCACGACGTGACCACAGACCGGTCCCAGCGTTTGACGCTGCGGTTCATCCCTGTGGACC
GTGAGGATACTGCGTACTCGTACAAGGCGCGGTTCACCCTAGCTGTGGGTGATAACCGTGTGCTGGACAT
GGCTTCCACGTACTTTGACATCCGCGGCGTGCTGGACAGGGGCCCTACTTTTAAGCCCTACTCTGGCACT
GCCTACAACGCCCTGGCTCCCAAGGGTGCCCCAAATCCTTGCGAATGGGATGAAGCTGCTACTGCTCTTG
AAATAAACCTAGAAGAAGAGGACGATGACAACGAAGACGAAGTAGACGAGCAAGCTGAGCAGCAAAAAAC
TCACGTATTTGGGCAGGCGCCTTATTCTGGTATAAATATTACAAAGGAGGGTATTCAAATAGGTGTCGAA
GGTCAAACACCTAAATATGCCGATAAAACATTTCAACCTGAACCTCAAATAGGAGAATCTCAGTGGTACG
AAACAGAAATTAATCATGCAGCTGGGAGAGTCCTAAAAAAGACTACCCCAATGAAACCATGTTACGGTTC
ATATGCAAAACCCACAAATGAAAATGGAGGGCAAGGCATTCTTGTAAAGCAACAAAATGGAAAGCTAGAA
AGTCAAGTGGAAATGCAATTTTTCTCAACTACTGAGGCAGCCGCAGGCAATGGTGATAACTTGACTCCTA
AAGTGGTATTGTACAGTGAAGATGTAGATATAGAAACCCCAGACACTCATATTTCTTACATGCCCACTAT
TAAGGAAGGTAACTCACGAGAACTAATGGGCCAACAATCTATGCCCAACAGGCCTAATTACATTGCTTTT
AGGGACAATTTTATTGGTCTAATGTATTACAACAGCACGGGTAATATGGGTGTTCTGGCGGGCCAAGCAT
CGCAGTTGAATGCTGTTGTAGATTTGCAAGACAGAAACACAGAGCTTTCATACCAGCTTTTGCTTGATTC
CATTGGTGATAGAACCAGGTACTTTTCTATGTGGAATCAGGCTGTTGACAGCTATGATCCAGATGTTAGA
ATTATTGAAAATCATGGAACTGAAGATGAACTTCCAAATTACTGCTTTCCACTGGGAGGTGTGATTAATA
CAGAGACTCTTACCAAGGTAAAACCTAAAACAGGTCAGGAAAATGGATGGGAAAAAGATGCTACAGAATT
TTCAGATAAAAATGAAATAAGAGTTGGAAATAATTTTGCCATGGAAATCAATCTAAATGCCAACCTGTGG
AGAAATTTCCTGTACTCCAACATAGCGCTGTATTTGCCCGACAAGCTAAAGTACAGTCCTTCCAACGTAA
AAATTTCTGATAACCCAAACACCTACGACTACATGAACAAGCGAGTGGTGGCTCCCGGGCTAGTGGACTG
CTACATTAACCTTGGAGCACGCTGGTCCCTTGACTATATGGACAACGTCAACCCATTTAACCACCACCGC
AATGCTGGCCTGCGCTACCGCTCAATGTTGCTGGGCAATGGTCGCTATGTGCCCTTCCACATCCAGGTGC
CTCAGAAGTTCTTTGCCATTAAAAACCTCCTTCTCCTGCCGGGCTCATACACCTACGAGTGGAACTTCAG
GAAGGATGTTAACATGGTTCTGCAGAGCTCCCTAGGAAATGACCTAAGGGTTGACGGAGCCAGCATTAAG
TTTGATAGCATTTGCCTTTACGCCACCTTCTTCCCCATGGCCCACAACACCGCCTCCACGCTTGAGGCCA
TGCTTAGAAACGACACCAACGACCAGTCCTTTAACGACTATCTC
[453 nt withheld, positions 22725-23177]
CAGCCCATGAGCCGTCAGGTGGTGGATGATACTAAATACAAGGACTACCAACAGGTGGGCATCCTACACC
AACACAACAACTCTGGATTTGTTGGCTACCTTGCCCCCACCATGCGCGAAGGACAGGCCTACCCTGCTAA
CTTCCCCTATCCGCTTATAGGCAAGACCGCAGTTGACAGCATTACCCAGAAAAAGTTTCTTTGCGATCGC
ACCCTTTGGCGCATCCCATTCTCCAGTAACTTTATGTCCATGGGCGCACTCACAGACCTGGGCCAAAACC
TTCTCTACGCCAACTCCGCCCACGCGCTAGACATGACTTTTGAGGTGGATCCCATGGACGAGCCCACCCT
TCTTTATGTTTTGTTTGAAGTCTTTGACGTGGTCCGTGTGCACCAGCCGCACCGCGGCGTCATCGAAACC
GTGTACCTGCGCACGCCCTTCTCGGCCGGCAACGCCACAACATAAAGAAGCAAGCAACATCAACAACAGC
TGCCGCCATGGGCTCCAGTGAGCAGGAACTGAAAGCCATTGTCAAAGATCTTGGTTGTGGGCCATATTTT
TTGGGCACCTATGACAAGCGCTTTCCAGGCTTTGTTTCTCCACACAAGCTCGCCTGCGCCATAGTCAATA
CGGCCGGTCGCGAGACTGGGGGCGTACACTGGATGGCCTTTGCCTGGAACCCGCACTCAAAAACATGCTA
CCTCTTTGAGCCCTTTGGCTTTTCTGACCAGCGACTCAAGCAGGTTTACCAGTTTGAGTACGAGTCACTC
CTGCGCCGTAGCGCCATTGCTTCTTCCCCCGACCGCTGTATAACGCTGGAAAAGTCCACCCAAAGCGTAC
AGGGGCCCAACTCGGCCGCCTGTGGACTATTCTGCTGCATGTTTCTCCACGCCTTTGCCAACTGGCCCCA
AACTCCCATGGATCACAACCCCACCATGAACCTTATTACCGGGGTACCCAACTCCATGCTCAACAGTCCC
CAGGTACAGCCCACCCTGCGTCGCAACCAGGAACAGCTCTACAGCTTCCTGGAGCGCCACTCGCCCTACT
TCCGCAGCCACAGTGCGCAGATTAGGAGCGCCACTTCTTTTTGTCACTTGAAAAACATGTAAAAATAATG
TACTAGAGACACTTTCAATAAAGGCAAATGCTTTTATTTGTACACTCTCGGGTGATTATTTACCCCCACC
CTTGCCGTCTGCGCCGTTTAAAAATCAAAGGGGTTCTGCCGCGCATCGCTATGCGCCACTGGCAGGGACA
CGTTGCGATACTGGTGTTTAGTGCTCCACTTAAACTCAGGCACAACCATCCGCGGCAGCTCGGTGAAGTT
TTCACTCCACAGGCTGCGCACCATCACCAACGCGTTTAGCAGGTCGGGCGCCGATATCTTGAAGTCGCAG
TTGGGGCCTCCGCCCTGCGCGCGCGAGTTGCGATACACAGGGTTGCAGCACTGGAACACTATCAGCGCCG
GGTGGTGCACGCTGGCCAGCACGCTCTTGTCGGAGATCAGATCCGCGTCCAGGTCCTCCGCGTTGCTCAG
GGCGAACGGAGTCAACTTTGGTAGCTGCCTTCCCAAAAAGGGCGCGTGCCCAGGCTTTGAGTTGCACTCG
CACCGTAGTGGCATCAAAAGGTGACCGTGCCCGGTCTGGGCGTTAGGATACAGCGCCTGCATAAAAGCCT
TGATCTGCTTAAAAGCCACCTGAGCCTTTGCGCCTTCAGAGAAGAACATGCCGCAAGACTTGCCGGAAAA
CTGATTGGCCGGACAGGCCGCGTCGTGCACGCAGCACCTTGCGTCGGTGTTGGAGATCTGCACCACATTT
CGGCCCCACCGGTTCTTCACGATCTTGGCCTTGCTAGACTGCTCCTTCAGCGCGCGCTGCCCGTTTTCGC
TCGTCACATCCATTTCAATCACGTGCTCCTTATTTATCATAATGCTTCCGTGTAGACACTTAAGCTCGCC
TTCGATCTCAGCGCAGCGGTGCAGCCACAACGCGCAGCCCGTGGGCTCGTGATGCTTGTAGGTCACCTCT
GCAAACGACTGCAGGTACGCCTGCAGGAATCGCCCCATCATCGTCACAAAGGTCTTGTTGCTGGTGAAGG
TCAGCTGCAACCCGCGGTGCTCCTCGTTCAGCCAGGTCTTGCATACGGCCGCCAGAGCTTCCACTTGGTC
AGGCAGTAGTTTGAAGTTCGCCTTTAGATCGTTATCCACGTGGTACTTGTCCATCAGCGCGCGCGCAGCC
TCCATGCCCTTCTCCCACGCAGACACGATCGGCACACTCAGCGGGTTCATCACCGTAATTTCACTTTCCG
CTTCGCTGGGCTCTTCCTCTTCCTCTTGCGTCCGCATACCACGCGCCACTGGGTCGTCTTCATTCAGCCG
CCGCACTGTGCGCTTACCTCCTTTGCCATGCTTGATTAGCACCGGTGGGTTGCTGAAACCCACCATTTGT
AGCGCCACATCTTCTCTTTCTTCCTCGCTGTCCACGATTACCTCTGGTGATGGCGGGCGCTCGGGCTTGG
GAGAAGGGCGCTTCTTTTTCTTCTTGGGCGCAATGGCCAAATCCGCCGCCGAGGTCGATGGCCGCGGGCT
GGGTGTGCGCGGCACCAGCGCGTCTTGTGATGAGTCTTCCTCGTCCTCGGACTCGATACGCCGCCTCATC
CGCTTTTTTGGGGGCGCCCGGGGAGGCGGCGGCGACGGGGACGGGGACGACACGTCCTCCATGGTTGGGG
GACGTCGCGCCGCACCGCGTCCGCGCTCGGGGGTGGTTTCGCGCTGCTCCTCTTCCCGACTGGCCATTTC
CTTCTCCTATAGGCAGAAAAAGATCATGGAGTCAGTCGAGAAGAAGGACAGCCTAACCGCCCCCTCTGAG
TTCGCCACCACCGCCTCCACCGATGCCGCCAACGCGCCTACCACCTTCCCCGTCGAGGCACCCCCGCTTG
AGGAGGAGGAAGTGATTATCGAGCAGGACCCAGGTTTTGTAAGCGAAGACGACGAGGACCGCTCAGTACC
AACAGAGGATAAAAAGCAAGACCAGGACAACGCAGAGGCAAACGAGGAACAAGTCGGGCGGGGGGACGAA
AGGCATGGCGACTACCTAGATGTGGGAGACGACGTGCTGTTGAAGCATCTGCAGCGCCAGTGCGCCATTA
TCTGCGACGCGTTGCAAGAGCGCAGCGATGTGCCCCTCGCCATAGCGGATGTCAGCCTTGCCTACGAACG
CCACCTATTCTCACCGCGCGTACCCCCCAAACGCCAAGAAAACGGCACATGCGAGCCCAACCCGCGCCTC
AACTTCTACCCCGTATTTGCCGTGCCAGAGGTGCTTGCCACCTATCACATCTTTTTCCAAAACTGCAAGA
TACCCCTATCCTGCCGTGCCAACCGCAGCCGAGCGGACAAGCAGCTGGCCTTGCGGCAGGGCGCTGTCAT
ACCTGATATCGCCTCGCTCAACGAAGTGCCAAAAATCTTTGAGGGTCTTGGACGCGACGAGAAGCGCGCG
GCAAACGCTCTGCAACAGGAAAACAGCGAAAATGAAAGTCACTCTGGAGTGTTGGTGGAACTCGAGGGTG
ACAACGCGCGCCTAGCCGTACTAAAACGCAGCATCGAGGTCACCCACTTTGCCTACCCGGCACTTAACCT
ACCCCCCAAGGTCATGAGCACAGTCATGAGTGAGCTGATCGTGCGCCGTGCGCAGCCCCTGGAGAGGGAT
GCAAATTTGCAAGAACAAACAGAGGAGGGCCTACCCGCAGTTGGCGACGAGCAGCTAGCGCGCTGGCTTC
AAACGCGCGAGCCTGCCGACTTGGAGGAGCGACGCAAACTAATGATGGCCGCAGTGCTCGTTACCGTGGA
GCTTGAGTGCATGCAGCGGTTCTTTGCTGACCCGGAGATGCAGCGCAAGCTAGAGGAAACATTGCACTAC
ACCTTTCGACAGGGCTACGTACGCCAGGCCTGCAAGATCTCCAACGTGGAGCTCTGCAACCTGGTCTCCT
ACCTTGGAATTTTGCACGAAAACCGCCTTGGGCAAAACGTGCTTCATTCCACGCTCAAGGGCGAGGCGCG
CCGCGACTACGTCCGCGACTGCGTTTACTTATTTCTATGCTACACCTGGCAGACGGCCATGGGCGTTTGG
CAGCAGTGCTTGGAGGAGTGCAACCTCAAGGAGCTGCAGAAACTGCTAAAGCAAAACTTGAAGGACCTAT
GGACGGCCTTCAACGAGCGCTCCGTGGCCGCGCACCTGGCGGACATCATTTTCCCCGAACGCCTGCTTAA
AACCCTGCAACAGGGTCTGCCAGACTTCACCAGTCAAAGCATGTTGCAGAACTTTAGGAACTTTATCCTA
GAGCGCTCAGGAATCTTGCCCGCCACCTGCTGTGCACTTCCTAGCGACTTTGTGCCCATTAAGTACCGCG
AATGCCCTCCGCCGCTTTGGGGCCACTGCTACCTTCTGCAGCTAGCCAACTACCTTGCCTACCACTCTGA
CATAATGGAAGACGTGAGCGGTGACGGTCTACTGGAGTGTCACTGTCGCTGCAACCTATGCACCCCGCAC
CGCTCCCTGGTTTGCAATTCGCAGCTGCTTAACGAAAGTCAAATTATCGGTACCTTTGAGCTGCAGGGTC
CCTCGCCTGACGAAAAGTCCGCGGCTCCGGGGTTGAAACTCACTCCGGGGCTGTGGACGTCGGCTTACCT
TCGCAAATTTGTACCTGAGGACTACCACGCCCACGAGATTAGGTTCTACGAAGACCAATCCCGCCCGCCT
AATGCGGAGCTTACCGCCTGCGTCATTACCCAGGGCCACATTCTTGGCCAATTGCAAGCCATCAACAAAG
CCCGCCAAGAGTTTCTGCTACGAAAGGGACGGGGGGTTTACTTGGACCCCCAGTCCGGCGAGGAGCTCAA
CCCAATCCCCCCGCCGCCGCAGCCCTATCAGCAGCAGCCGCGGGCCCTTGCTTCCCAGGATGGCACCCAA
AAAGAAGCTGCAGCTGCCGCCGCCACCCACGGACGAGGAGGAATACTGGGACAGTCAGGCAGAGGAGGTT
TTGGACGAGGAGGAGGAGGACATGATGGAAGACTGGGAGAGCCTAGACGAGGAAGCTTCCGAGGTCGAAG
AGGTGTCAGACGAAACACCGTCACCCTCGGTCGCATTCCCCTCGCCGGCGCCCCAGAAATCGGCAACCGG
TTCCAGCATGGCTACAACCTCCGCTCCTCAGGCGCCGCCGGCACTGCCCGTTCGCCGACCCAACCGTAGA
TGGGACACCACTGGAACCAGGGCCGGTAAGTCCAAGCAGCCGCCGCCGTTAGCCCAAGAGCAACAACAGC
GCCAAGGCTACCGCTCATGGCGCGGGCACAAGAACGCCATAGTTGCTTGCTTGCAAGACTGTGGGGGCAA
CATCTCCTTCGCCCGCCGCTTTCTTCTCTACCATCACGGCGTGGCCTTCCCCCGTAACATCCTGCATTAC
TACCGTCATCTCTACAGCCCATACTGCACCGGCGGCAGCGGCAGCAACAGCAGCGGCCACACAGAAGCAA
AGGCGACCGGATAGCAAGACTCTGACAAAGCCCAAGAAATCCACAGCGGCGGCAGCAGCAGGAGGAGGAG
CGCTGCGTCTGGCGCCCAACGAACCCGTATCGACCCGCGAGCTTAGAAACAGGATTTTTCCCACTCTGTA
TGCTATATTTCAACAGAGCAGGGGCCAAGAACAAGAGCTGAAAATAAAAAACAGGTCTCTGCGATCCCTC
ACCCGCAGCTGCCTGTATCACAAAAGCGAAGATCAGCTTCGGCGCACGCTGGAAGACGCGGAGGCTCTCT
TCAGTAAATACTGCGCGCTGACTCTTAAGGACTAGTTTCGCGCCCTTTCTCAAATTTAAGCGCGAAAACT
ACGTCATCTCCAGCGGCCACACCCGGCGCCAGCACCTGTTGTCAGCGCCATTATGAGCAAGGAAATTCCC
ACGCCCTACATGTGGAGTTACCAGCCACAAATGGGACTTGCGGCTGGAGCTGCCCAAGACTACTCAACCC
GAATAAACTACATGAGCGCGGGACCCCACATGATATCCCGGGTCAACGGAATACGCGCCCACCGAAACCG
AATTCTCCTGGAACAGGCGGCTATTACCACCACACCTCGTAATAACCTTAATCCCCGTAGTTGGCCCGCT
GCCCTGGTGTACCAGGAAAGTCCCGCTCCCACCACTGTGGTACTTCCCAGAGACGCCCAGGCCGAAGTTC
AGATGACTAACTCAGGGGCGCAGCTTGCGGGCGGCTTTCGTCACAGGGTGCGGTCGCCCGGGCAGGGTAT
AACTCACCTGACAATCAGAGGGCGAGGTATTCAGCTCAACGACGAGTCGGTGAGCTCCTCGCTTGGTCTC
CGTCCGGACGGGACATTTCAGATCGGCGGCGCCGGCCGCTCTTCATTCACGCCTCGTCAGGCAATCCTAA
CTCTGCAGACCTCGTCCTCTGAGCCGCGCTCTGGAGGCATTGGAACTCTGCAATTTATTGAGGAGTTTGT
GCCATCGGTCTACTTTAACCCCTTCTCGGGACCTCCCGGCCACTATCCGGATCAATTTATTCCTAACTTT
GACGCGGTAAAGGACTCGGCGGACGGCTACGACTGAATGTTAAGTGGAGAGGCAGAGCAACTGCGCCTGA
AACACCTGGTCCACTGTCGCCGCCACAAGTGCTTTGCCCGCGACTCCGGTGAGTTTTGCTACTTTGAATT
GCCCGAGGATCATATCGAGGGCCCGGCGCACGGCGTCCGGCTTACCGCCCAGGGAGAGCTTGCCCGTAGC
CTGATTCGGGAGTTTACCCAGCGCCCCCTGCTAGTTGAGCGGGACAGGGGACCCTGTGTTCTCACTGTGA
TTTGCAACTGTCCTAACCTTGGATTACATACCCTGTGCGGTCTCAAAGATCTTATTCCCTTTAACTAATA
AAAAAAAATAATAAAGCATCACTTACTTAAAATCAGTTAGCAAATTTCTGTCCAGTTTATTCAGCAGCAC
CTCCTTGCCCTCCTCCCAGCTCTGGTATTGCAGCTTCCTCCTGGCTGCAAACTTTCTCCACAATCTAAAT
GGAATGTCAGTTTCCTCCTGTTCCTGTCCATCCGCACCCACTATCTTCATGTTGTTGCAGATGAAGCGCG
CAAGACCGTCTGAAGATACCTTCAACCCCGTGTATCCATATGACACGGAAACCGGTCCTCCAACTGTGCC
TTTTCTTACTCCTCCCTTTGTATCCCCCAATGGGTTTCAAGAGAGTCCCCCTGGGGTACTCTCTTTGCGC
CTATCCGAACCTCTAGTTACCTCCAATGGCATGCTTGCGCTCAAAATGGGCAACGGCCTCTCTCTGGACG
AGGCCGGCAACCTTACCTCCCAAAATGTAACCACTGTGAGCCCACCTCTCAAAAAAACCAAGTCAAACAT
AAACCTGGAAATATCTGCACCCCTCACAGTTACCTCAGAAGCCCTAACTGTGGCTGCCGCCGCACCTCTA
ATGGTCGCGGGCAACACACTCACCATGCAATCACAGGCCCCGCTAACCGTGCACGACTCCAAACTTAGCA
TTGCCACCCAAGGACCCCTCACAGTGTCAGAAGGAAAGCTAGCCCTGCAAACATCAGGCCCCCTCACCAC
CACCGATAGCAGTACCCTTACTATCACTGCCTCACCCCCTCTAACTACTGCCACTGGTAGCTTGGGCATT
GACTTGAAAGAGCCCATTTATACACAAAATGGAAAACTAGGACTAAAGTACGGGGCTCCTTTGCATGTAA
CAGACGACCTAAACACTTTGACCGTAGCAACTGGTCCAGGTGTGACTATTAATAATACTTCCTTGCAAAC
TAAAGTTACTGGAGCCTTGGGTTTTGATTCACAAGGCAATATGCAACTTAATGTAGCAGGAGGACTAAGG
ATTGATTCTCAAAACAGACGCCTTATACTTGATGTTAGTTATCCGTTTGATGCTCAAAACCAACTAAATC
TAAGACTAGGACAGGGCCCTCTTTTTATAAACTCAGCCCACAACTTGGATATTAACTACAACAAAGGCCT
TTACTTGTTTACAGCTTCAAACAATTCCAAAAAGCTTGAGGTTAACCTAAGCACTGCCAAGGGGTTGATG
TTTGACGCTACAGCCATAGCCATTAATGCAGGAGATGGGCTTGAATTTGGTTCACCTAATGCACCAAACA
CAAATCCCCTCAAAACAAAAATTGGCCATGGCCTAGAATTTGATTCAAACAAGGCTATGGTTCCTAAACT
AGGAACTGGCCTTAGTTTTGACAGCACAGGTGCCATTACAGTAGGAAACAAAAATAATGATAAGCTAACT
TTGTGGACCACACCAGCTCCATCTCCTAACTGTAGACTAAATGCAGAGAAAGATGCTAAACTCACTTTGG
TCTTAACAAAATGTGGCAGTCAAATACTTGCTACAGTTTCAGTTTTGGCTGTTAAAGGCAGTTTGGCTCC
AATATCTGGAACAGTTCAAAGTGCTCATCTTATTATAAGATTTGACGAAAATGGAGTGCTACTAAACAAT
TCCTTCCTGGACCCAGAATATTGGAACTTTAGAAATGGAGATCTTACTGAAGGCACAGCCTATACAAACG
CTGTTGGATTTATGCCTAACCTATCAGCTTATCCAAAATCTCACGGTAAAACTGCCAAAAGTAACATTGT
CAGTCAAGTTTACTTAAACGGAGACAAAACTAAACCTGTAACACTAACCATTACACTAAACGGTACACAG
GAAACAGGAGACACAACTCCAAGTGCATACTCTATGTCATTTTCATGGGACTGGTCTGGCCACAACTACA
TTAATGAAATATTTGCCACATCCTCTTACACTTTTTCATACATTGCCCAAGAATAAAGAATCGTTTGTGT
TATGTTTCAACGTGTTTATTTTTCAATTGCAGAAAATTTCAAGTCATTTTTCATTCAGTAGTATAGCCCC
ACCACCACATAGCTTATACAGATCACCGTACCTTAATCAAACTCACAGAACCCTAGTATTCAACCTGCCA
CCTCCCTCCCAACACACAGAGTACACAGTCCTTTCTCCCCGGCTGGCCTTAAAAAGCATCATATCATGGG
TAACAGACATATTCTTAGGTGTTATATTCCACACGGTTTCCTGTCGAGCCAAACGCTCATCAGTGATATT
AATAAACTCCCCGGGCAGCTCACTTAAGTTCATGTCGCTGTCCAGCTGCTGAGCCACAGGCTGCTGTCCA
ACTTGCGGTTGCTTAACGGGCGGCGAAGGAGAAGTCCACGCCTACATGGGGGTAGAGTCATAATCGTGCA
TCAGGATAGGGCGGTGGTGCTGCAGCAGCGCGCGAATAAACTGCTGCCGCCGCCGCTCCGTCCTGCAGGA
ATACAACATGGCAGTGGTCTCCTCAGCGATGATTCGCACCGCCCGCAGCATAAGGCGCCTTGTCCTCCGG
GCACAGCAGCGCACCCTGATCTCACTTAAATCAGCACAGTAACTGCAGCACAGCACCACAATATTGTTCA
AAATCCCACAGTGCAAGGCGCTGTATCCAAAGCTCATGGCGGGGACCACAGAACCCACGTGGCCATCATA
CCACAAGCGCAGGTAGATTAAGTGGCGACCCCTCATAAACACGCTGGACATAAACATTACCTCTTTTGGC
ATGTTGTAATTCACCACCTCCCGGTACCATATAAACCTCTGATTAAACATGGCGCCATCCACCACCATCC
TAAACCAGCTGGCCAAAACCTGCCCGCCGGCTATACACTGCAGGGAACCGGGACTGGAACAATGACAGTG
GAGAGCCCAGGACTCGTAACCATGGATCATCATGCTCGTCATGATATCAATGTTGGCACAACACAGGCAC
ACGTGCATACACTTCCTCAGGATTACAAGCTCCTCCCGCGTTAGAACCATATCCCAGGGAACAACCCATT
CCTGAATCAGCGTAAATCCCACACTGCAGGGAAGACCTCGCACGTAACTCACGTTGTGCATTGTCAAAGT
GTTACATTCGGGCAGCAGCGGATGATCCTCCAGTATGGTAGCGCGGGTTTCTGTCTCAAAAGGAGGTAGA
CGATCCCTACTGTACGGAGTGCGCCGAGACAACCGAGATCGTGTTGGTCGTAGTGTCATGCCAAATGGAA
CGCCGGACGTAGTCATATTTCCTGAAGCAAAACCAGGTGCGGGCGTGACAAACAGATCTGCGTCTCCGGT
CTCGCCGCTTAGATCGCTCTGTGTAGTAGTTGTAGTATATCCACTCTCTCAAAGCATCCAGGCGCCCCCT
GGCTTCGGGTTCTATGTAAACTCCTTCATGCGCCGCTGCCCTGATAACATCCACCACCGCAGAATAAGCC
ACACCCAGCCAACCTACACATTCGTTCTGCGAGTCACACACGGGAGGAGCGGGAAGAGCTGGAAGAACCA
TGTTTTTTTTTTTATTCCAAAAGATTATCCAAAACCTCAAAATGAAGATCTATTAAGTGAACGCGCTCCC
CTCCGGTGGCGTGGTCAAACTCTACAGCCAAAGAACAGATAATGGCATTTGTAAGATGTTGCACAATGGC
TTCCAAAAGGCAAACGGCCCTCACGTCCAAGTGGACGTAAAGGCTAAACCCTTCAGGGTGAATCTCCTCT
ATAAACATTCCAGCACCTTCAACCATGCCCAAATAATTCTCATCTCGCCACCTTCTCAATATATCTCTAA
GCAAATCCCGAATATTAAGTCCGGCCATTGTAAAAATCTGCTCCAGAGCGCCCTCCACCTTCAGCCTCAA
GCAGCGAATCATGATTGCAAAAATTCAGGTTCCTCACAGACCTGTATAAGATTCAAAAGCGGAACATTAA
CAAAAATACCGCGATCCCGTAGGTCCCTTCGCAGGGCCAGCTGAACATAATCGTGCAGGTCTGCACGGAC
CAGCGCGGCCACTTCCCCGCCAGGAACCATGACAAAAGAACCCACACTGATTATGACACGCATACTCGGA
GCTATGCTAACCAGCGTAGCCCCGATGTAAGCTTGTTGCATGGGCGGCGATATAAAATGCAAGGTGCTGC
TCAAAAAATCAGGCAAAGCCTCGCGCAAAAAAGAAAGCACATCGTAGTCATGCTCATGCAGATAAAGGCA
GGTAAGCTCCGGAACCACCACAGAAAAAGACACCATTTTTCTCTCAAACATGTCTGCGGGTTTCTGCATA
AACACAAAATAAAATAACAAAAAAACATTTAAACATTAGAAGCCTGTCTTACAACAGGAAAAACAACCCT
TATAAGCATAAGACGGACTACGGCCATGCCGGCGTGACCGTAAAAAAACTGGTCACCGTGATTAAAAAGC
ACCACCGACAGCTCCTCGGTCATGTCCGGAGTCATAATGTAAGACTCGGTAAACACATCAGGTTGATTCA
CATCGGTCAGTGCTAAAAAGCGACCGAAATAGCCCGGGGGAATACATACCCGCAGGCGTAGAGACAACAT
TACAGCCCCCATAGGAGGTATAACAAAATTAATAGGAGAGAAAAACACATAAACACCTGAAAAACCCTCC
TGCCTAGGCAAAATAGCACCCTCCCGCTCCAGAACAACATACAGCGCTTCCACAGCGGCAGCCATAACAG
TCAGCCTTACCAGTAAAAAAGAAAACCTATTAAAAAAACACCACTCGACACGGCACCAGCTCAATCAGTC
ACAGTGTAAAAAAGGGCCAAGTGCAGAGCGAGTATATATAGGACTAAAAAATGACGTAACGGTTAAAGTC
CACAAAAAACACCCAGAAAACCGCACGCGAACCTACGCCCAGAAACGAAAGCCAAAAAACCCACAACTTC
CTCAAATCGTCACTTCCGTTTTCCCACGTTACGTCACTTCCCATTTTAAGAAAACTACAATTCCCAACAC
ATACAAGTTACTCCGCCCTAAAACCTACGTCACCCGCCCCGTTCCCACGCCCCGCGCCACGTCACAAACT
CCACCCCCTCATTATCATATTGGCTTCAATCCAAAATAAGGTATATTATTGATGATGTAGGGATAACAGG
GTAATTAATTAAATTTAAATTTCGAAGGATCCTCTAGAGTCGACCTGCAGGCATGCAAGCTTGAGTATTC
TATAGTGTCACCTAAATTATGGTGCACTCTCAGTACAATCTGCTCTGATGCCGCATAGTTAAGCCAGTAT
CTGCTCCCTGCTTGTGTGTTGGAGGTCGCTGAGTAGTGCGCGAGCAAAATTTAAGCTACAACAAGGCAAG
GCTTGACCGACAATTGCATGAAGAATCTGCTTAGGGTTAGGCGTTTTGCGCTGCTTCGCGATGTACGGGC
CAGATATACGCGTATCTGAGGGGACTAGGGTGTGTTTAGGCGAAAAGCGGGGCTTCGGTTGTACGCGGTT
AGGAGTCCCCTCAGGATATAGTAGTTTCGCTTTTGCATAGGGAGGGGGAAATGTAGTCTTATGCAATACT
CTTGTAGTCTTGCAACATGGTAACGATGAGTTAGCAACATGCCTTACAAGGAGAGAAAAAGCACCGTGCA
TGCCGATTGGTGGAAGTAAGGTGGTACGATCGTGCCTTATTAGGAAGGCAACAGACGGGTCTGACATGGA
TTGGACGAACCACTGAATTCCGCATTGCAGAGATATTGTATTTAAGTGCCTAGCTCGATACAATAAACGC
CATTTGACCATTCACCACATTGGTGTGCACCTCCAAGCTGGGTACGGATCCGGCCTTGCCGGCCTCGAGC
GGCCGCTAGCGCCGCCACTATGGGATCAAGATCGCCAAAAAAGAAGAGAAAGGTGCCGAAGAAGCATGCA
GCACCACCAAAAAAAAAACGAAAAGTAGAAGACCCACGATTTATGTACCCATACGATGTTCCTGACTATG
CGGGTATGAAA
[354 nt withheld, positions 36069-36422]
AAAAAAACCATCCCGAACAACCTGGTTGAAAACTACCTGACCCCGATGTCTCTGGCATACTGGTTCATGG
ATGATGGTGGTAAATGGGATTACAACAAAAACTCTACCAACAAATCGATCGTACTGAACACCCAGTCTTT
CACTTTCGAAGAAGTAGAATACCTGGTTAAGGGTCTGCGTAACAAATTCCAACTGAACTGTTACGTAAAA
ATCAACAAAAACAAACCGATCATCTACATCGATTCTATGTCTTACCTGATCTTCTACAACCTGATCAAAC
CGTACCTGATCCCGCAGATGATGTACAAACTGCCGAACACTATCTCCTCCGAAACTTTCCTGAAATAAGG
TACCGATCCAGACATGATAAGATACATTGATGAGTTTGGACAAACCACAACTAGAATGCAGTGAAAAAAA
TGCTTTATTTGTGAAATTTGTGATGCTATTGCTTTATTTGTAACCATTATAAGCTGCAATAAACAAGTTA
ACAACAACAATTGCATTCATTTTATGTTTCAGGTTCAGGGGGAGGTGTGGGAGGTTTTTTAAAGCAAGTA
AAACCTCTACAAATGTGGTATGGCTGATTATGATCCGGCTGCCGAACCCCTTGCGGCCGCCCGGGCCGTC
GACCAATTCTCATGTTTGACAGCTTATCATCGAATTTCTGCCATTCATCCGCTTATTATCACTTATTCAG
GCGTAGCAACCAGGCGTTTAAGGGCACCAATAACTGCCTTAAAAAAATTACGCCCCGCCCTGCCACTCAT
CGCAGTACTGTTGTAATTCATTAAGCATTCTGCCGACATGGAAGCCATCACAAACGGCATGATGAACCTG
AATCGCCAGCGGCATCAGCACCTTGTCGCCTTGCGTATAATATTTGCCCATGGTGAAAACGGGGGCGAAG
AAGTTGTCCATATTGGCCACGTTTAAATCAAAACTGGTGAAACTCACCCAGGGATTGGCTGAGACGAAAA
ACATATTCTCAATAAACCCTTTAGGGAAATAGGCCAGGTTTTCACCGTAACACGCCACATCTTGCGAATA
TATGTGTAGAAACTGCCGGAAATCGTCGTGGTATTCACTCCAGAGCGATGAAAACGTTTCAGTTTGCTCA
TGGAAAACGGTGTAACAAGGGTGAACACTATCCCATATCACCAGCTCACCGTCTTTCATTGCCATACGGA
ATTCCGGATGAGCATTCATCAGGCGGGCAAGAATGTGAATAAAGGCCGGATAAAACTTGTGCTTATTTTT
CTTTACGGTCTTTAAAAAGGCCGTAATATCCAGCTGAACGGTCTGGTTATAGGTACATTGAGCAACTGAC
TGAAATGCCTCAAAATGTTCTTTACGATGCCATTGGGATATATCAACGGTGGTATATCCAGTGATTTTTT
TCTCCATTTTAGCTTCCTTAGCTCCTGAAAATCTCGATAACTCAAAAAATACGCCCGGTAGTGATCTTAT
TTCATTATGGTGAAAGTTGGAACCTCTTACGTGCCGATCAACGTCTCATTTTCGCCAAAAGTTGGCCCAG
GGCTTCCCGGTATCAACAGGGACACCAGGATTTATTTATTCTGCGAAGTGATCTTCCGTCACAGGTATTT
ATTCGCGATAAGCTCATGGAGCGGCGTAACCGTCGCACAGGAAGGACAGAGAAAGCGCGGATCTGGGAAG
TGACGGACAGAACGGTCAGGACCTGGATTGGGGAGGCGGTTGCCGCCGCTGCTGCTGACGGTGTGACGTT
CTCTGTTCCGGTCACACCACATACGTTCCGCCATTCCTATGCGATGCACATGCTGTATGCCGGTATACCG
CTGAAAGTTCTGCAAAGCCTGATGGGACATAAGTCCATCAGTTCAACGGAAGTCTACACGAAGGTTTTTG
CGCTGGATGTGGCTGCCCGGCACCGGGTGCAGTTTGCGATGCCGGAGTCTGATGCGGTTGCGATGCTGAA
ACAATTATCCTGAGAATAAATGCCTTGGCCTTTATATGGAAATGTGGAACTGAGTGGATATGCTGTTTTT
GTCTGTTAAACAGAGAAGCTGGCTGTTATCCACTGAGAAGCGAACGAAACAGTCGGGAAAATCTCCCATT
ATCGTAGAGATCCGCATTATTAATCTCAGGAGCCTGTGTAGCGTTTATAGGAAGTAGTGTTCTGTCATGA
TGCCTGCAAGCGGTAACGAAAACGATTTGAATATGCCTTCAGGAACAATAGAAATCTTCGTGCGGTGTTA
CGTTGAAGTGGAGCGGATTATGTCAGCAATGGACAGAACAACCTAATGAACACAGAACCATGATGTGGTC
TGTCCTTTTACAGCCAGTAGTGCTCGCCGCAGTCGAGCGACAGGGCGAAGCCCTCGAGTGAGCGAGGAAG
CACCAGGGAACAGCACTTATATATTCTGCTTACACACGATGCCTGAAAAAACTTCCCTTGGGGTTATCCA
CTTATCCACGGGGATATTTTTATAATTATTTTTTTTATAGTTTTTAGATCTTCTTTTTTAGAGCGCCTTG
TAGGCCTTTATCCATGCTGGTTCTAGAGAAGGTGTTGTGACAAATTGCCCTTTCAGTGTGACAAATCACC
CTCAAATGACAGTCCTGTCTGTGACAAATTGCCCTTAACCCTGTGACAAATTGCCCTCAGAAGAAGCTGT
TTTTTCACAAAGTTATCCCTGCTTATTGACTCTTTTTTATTTAGTGTGACAATCTAAAAACTTGTCACAC
TTCACATGGATCTGTCATGGCGGAAACAGCGGTTATCAATCACAAGAAACGTAAAAATAGCCCGCGAATC
GTCCAGTCAAACGACCTCACTGAGGCGGCATATAGTCTCTCCCGGGATCAAAAACGTATGCTGTATCTGT
TCGTTGACCAGATCAGAAAATCTGATGGCACCCTACAGGAACATGACGGTATCTGCGAGATCCATGTTGC
TAAATATGCTGAAATATTCGGATTGACCTCTGCGGAAGCCAGTAAGGATATACGGCAGGCATTGAAGAGT
TTCGCGGGGAAGGAAGTGGTTTTTTATCGCCCTGAAGAGGATGCCGGCGATGAAAAAGGCTATGAATCTT
TTCCTTGGTTTATCAAACGTGCGCACAGTCCATCCAGAGGGCTTTACAGTGTACATATCAACCCATATCT
CATTCCCTTCTTTATCGGGTTACAGAACCGGTTTACGCAGTTTCGGCTTAGTGAAACAAAAGAAATCACC
AATCCGTATGCCATGCGTTTATACGAATCCCTGTGTCAGTATCGTAAGCCGGATGGCTCAGGCATCGTCT
CTCTGAAAATCGACTGGATCATAGAGCGTTACCAGCTGCCTCAAAGTTACCAGCGTATGCCTGACTTCCG
CCGCCGCTTCCTGCAGGTCTGTGTTAATGAGATCAACAGCAGAACTCCAATGCGCCTCTCATACATTGAG
AAAAAGAAAGGCCGCCAGACGACTCATATCGTATTTTCCTTCCGCGATATCACTTCCATGACGACAGGAT
AGTCTGAGGGTTATCTGTCACAGATTTGAGGGTGGTTCGTCACATTTGTTCTGACCTACTGAGGGTAATT
TGTCACAGTTTTGCTGTTTCCTTCAGCCTGCATGGATTTTCTCATACTTTTTGAACTGTAATTTTTAAGG
AAGCCAAATTTGAGGGCAGTTTGTCACAGTTGATTTCCTTCTCTTTCCCTTCGTCATGTGACCTGATATC
GGGGGTTAGTTCGTCATCATTGATGAGGGTTGATTATCACAGTTTATTACTCTGAATTGGCTATCCGCGT
GTGTACCTCTACCTGGAGTTTTTCCCACGGTGGATATTTCTTCTTGCGCTGAGCGTAAGAGCTATCTGAC
AGAACAGTTCTTCTTTGCTTCCTCGCCAGTTCGCTCGCTATGCTCGGTTACACGGCTGCGGCGAGCGCTA
GTGATAATAAGTGACTGAGGTATGTGCTCTTCTTATCTCCTTTTGTAGTGTTGCTCTTATTTTAAACAAC
TTTGCGGTTTTTTGATGACTTTGCGATTTTGTTGTTGCTTTGCAGTAAATTGCAAGATTTAATAAAAAAA
CGCAAAGCAATGATTAAAGGATGTTCAGAATGAAACTCATGGAAACACTTAACCAGTGCATAAACGCTGG
TCATGAAATGACGAAGGCTATCGCCATTGCACAGTTTAATGATGACAGCCCGGAAGCGAGGAAAATAACC
CGGCGCTGGAGAATAGGTGAAGCAGCGGATTTAGTTGGGGTTTCTTCTCAGGCTATCAGAGATGCCGAGA
AAGCAGGGCGACTACCGCACCCGGATATGGAAATTCGAGGACGGGTTGAGCAACGTGTTGGTTATACAAT
TGAACAAATTAATCATATGCGTGATGTGTTTGGTACGCGATTGCGACGTGCTGAAGACGTATTTCCACCG
GTGATCGGGGTTGCTGCCCATAAAGGTGGCGTTTACAAAACCTCAGTTTCTGTTCATCTTGCTCAGGATC
TGGCTCTGAAGGGGCTACGTGTTTTGCTCGTGGAAGGTAACGACCCCCAGGGAACAGCCTCAATGTATCA
CGGATGGGTACCAGATCTTCATATTCATGCAGAAGACACTCTCCTGCCTTTCTATCTTGGGGAAAAGGAC
GATGTCACTTATGCAATAAAGCCCACTTGCTGGCCGGGGCTTGACATTATTCCTTCCTGTCTGGCTCTGC
ACCGTATTGAAACTGAGTTAATGGGCAAATTTGATGAAGGTAAACTGCCCACCGATCCACACCTGATGCT
CCGACTGGCCATTGAAACTGTTGCTCATGACTATGATGTCATAGTTATTGACAGCGCGCCTAACCTGGGT
ATCGGCACGATTAATGTCGTATGTGCTGCTGATGTGCTGATTGTTCCCACGCCTGCTGAGTTGTTTGACT
ACACCTCCGCACTGCAGTTTTTCGATATGCTTCGTGATCTGCTCAAGAACGTTGATCTTAAAGGGTTCGA
GCCTGATGTACGTATTTTGCTTACCAAATACAGCAATAGTAATGGCTCTCAGTCCCCGTGGATGGAGGAG
CAAATTCGGGATGCCTGGGGAAGCATGGTTCTAAAAAATGTTGTACGTGAAACGGATGAAGTTGGTAAAG
GTCAGATCCGGATGAGAACTGTTTTTGAACAGGCCATTGATCAACGCTCTTCAACTGGTGCCTGGAGAAA
TGCTCTTTCTATTTGGGAACCTGTCTGCAATGAAATTTTCGATCGTCTGATTAAACCACGCTGGGAGATT
AGATAATGAAGCGTGCGCCTGTTATTCCAAAACATACGCTCAATACTCAACCGGTTGAAGATACTTCGTT
ATCGACACCAGCTGCCCCGATGGTGGATTCGTTAATTGCGCGCGTAGGAGTAATGGCTCGCGGTAATGCC
ATTACTTTGCCTGTATGTGGTCGGGATGTGAAGTTTACTCTTGAAGTGCTCCGGGGTGATAGTGTTGAGA
AGACCTCTCGGGTATGGTCAGGTAATGAACGTGACCAGGAGCTGCTTACTGAGGACGCACTGGATGATCT
CATCCCTTCTTTTCTACTGACTGGTCAACAGACACCGGCGTTCGGTCGAAGAGTATCTGGTGTCATAGAA
ATTGCCGATGGGAGTCGCCGTCGTAAAGCTGCTGCACTTACCGAAAGTGATTATCGTGTTCTGGTTGGCG
AGCTGGATGATGAGCAGATGGCTGCATTATCCAGATTGGGTAACGATTATCGCCCAACAAGTGCTTATGA
ACGTGGTCAGCGTTATGCAAGCCGATTGCAGAATGAATTTGCTGGAAATATTTCTGCGCTGGCTGATGCG
GAAAATATTTCACGTAAGATTATTACCCGCTGTATCAACACCGCCAAATTGCCTAAATCAGTTGTTGCTC
TTTTTTCTCACCCCGGTGAACTATCTGCCCGGTCAGGTGATGCACTTCAAAAAGCCTTTACAGATAAAGA
GGAATTACTTAAGCAGCAGGCATCTAACCTTCATGAGCAGAAAAAAGCTGGGGTGATATTTGAAGCTGAA
GAAGTTATCACTCTTTTAACTTCTGTGCTTAAAACGTCATCTGCATCAAGAACTAGTTTAAGCTCACGAC
ATCAGTTTGCTCCTGGAGCGACAGTATTGTATAAGGGCGATAAAATGGTGCTTAACCTGGACAGGTCTCG
TGTTCCAACTGAGTGTATAGAGAAAATTGAGGCCATTCTTAAGGAACTTGAAAAGCCAGCACCCTGATGC
GACCACGTTTTAGTCTACGTTTATCTGTCTTTACTTAATGTCCTTTGTTACAGGCCAGAAAGCATAACTG
GCCTGAATATTCTCTCTGGGCCCACTGTTCCACTTGTATCGTCGGTCTGATAATCAGACTGGGACCACGG
TCCCACTCGTATCGTCGGTCTGATTATTAGTCTGGGACCACGGTCCCACTCGTATCGTCGGTCTGATTAT
TAGTCTGGGACCACGGTCCCACTCGTATCGTCGGTCTGATAATCAGACTGGGACCACGGTCCCACTCGTA
TCGTCGGTCTGATTATTAGTCTGGGACCATGGTCCCACTCGTATCGTCGGTCTGATTATTAGTCTGGGAC
CACGGTCCCACTCGTATCGTCGGTCTGATTATTAGTCTGGAACCACGGTCCCACTCGTATCGTCGGTCTG
ATTATTAGTCTGGGACCACGGTCCCACTCGTATCGTCGGTCTGATTATTAGTCTGGGACCACGATCCCAC
TCGTGTTGTCGGTCTGATTATCGGTCTGGGACCACGGTCCCACTTGTATTGTCGATCAGACTATCAGCGT
GAGACTACGATTCCATCAATGCCTGTCAAGGGCAAGTATTGACATGTCGTCGTAACCTGTAGAACGGAGT
AACCTCGGTGTGCGGTTGTATGCCTGCTGTGGATTGCTGCTGTGTCCTGCTTATCCACAACATTTTGCGC
ACGGTTATGTGGACAAAATACCTGGTTACCCAGGCCGTGCCGGCACGTTTGCACCATATGCGGTGTGAAA
TACCGCACAGATGCGTAAGGAGAAAATACCGCATCAGGCGCCATTCGCCATTCAGGCTGCGCAACTGTTG
GGAAGGGCGATCGGTGCGGGCCTCTTCGCTATTACGCCAGCTGGCGAAAGGGGGATGTGCTGCAAGGCGA
TTAAGTTGGGTAACGCCAGGGTTTTCCCAGTCACGACGTTGTAAAACGACGGCCAGTGAATTGTAATACG
ACTCACTATAGGGCGAATTCGAGCTCGGTACCCGGGGATCCTTCGAAATTTAAATTTAATTAATTACCCT
GTTATCCCTA
Features (pLannotate 1.2.2; 72 found; start..end, strand, type, name):
      1..103     +  repeat_region  ITR: inverted terminal repeat of human adenovirus serotype 5 inverted
    191..341     +  misc_signal    Ad5 Ψ: packaging signal for adenovirus serotype 5
    461..481     -  misc_feature   MCS (fragment): pUC18/19 multiple cloning site
    487..569     +  enhancer       CMV enhancer (fragment): human cytomegalovirus immediate early enhancer; contains an 18-bp deletion relative to the standard CMV enhancer
    570..773     +  promoter       CMV promoter: human cytomegalovirus (CMV) immediate early promoter
    775..794     +  promoter       PLtetO-1 promoter (fragment): modified phage lambda PL promoter with tet operator sites (Lutz and Bujard, 1997)
    795..814     +  promoter       tight TRE promoter (fragment): Tet-responsive promoter PTight, consisting of seven tet operator sequences followed by the minimal CMV promoter
    815..842     +  promoter       TRE3GV promoter (fragment): 3rd-generation Tet-responsive promoter that can be activated by binding of Tet-On® 3G, optimized for retroviral and lentiviral vectors
   1005..1109    +  promoter       AmpR promoter: bla
   1110..1970    +  CDS            AmpR: β-lactamase; bla; confers resistance to ampicillin, carbenicillin, and related antibiotics
   2277..2300    -  rep_origin     f1 ori (fragment): f1 bacteriophage origin of replication; arrow indicates direction of (+) strand synthesis
   2304..2461    -  CDS            lacZα (fragment): LacZα fragment of β-galactosidase; lacZ fragment
   2464..2482    +  promoter       T7 promoter: promoter for bacteriophage T7 RNA polymerase
   2648..2670    -  protein_bind   lac operator (fragment): The lac repressor binds to the lac operator to inhibit transcription in E. coli. This inhibition can be relieved by adding lactose or isopropyl-β-D-thiogalactopyranoside (IPTG). lac repressor encoded by lacI
   2674..2704    -  promoter       lac promoter: promoter for the E. coli lac operon
   2719..2740    -  protein_bind   CAP binding site: CAP binding activates transcription in the presence of cAMP. E. coli catabolite activator protein
   2753..2845    -  CDS            lacI (fragment): lac repressor; lacI; The lac repressor binds to the lac operator to inhibit transcription in E. coli. This inhibition can be relieved by adding lactose or isopropyl-β-D-thiogalactopyranoside (IPTG).
   2856..3301    +  promoter       sacB promoter: sacR; sacB promoter and control region
   3302..4720    +  CDS            sacB: SACB_BACSU - Experimental evidence at protein level: Swiss-Prot protein existence level 1. From Bacillus subtilis (strain 168).
   5282..5443    +  CDS            UL122 (fragment): VIE2_HCMVT - Experimental evidence at protein level: Swiss-Prot protein existence level 1. Stimulates viral early and late gene expression and thus play a crucial role in the regulation of productive infection. In addition, activates quiescent cells to reenter the cell cycle and upregulates several E2F-responsive genes, which are responsible for pushing the cell into S phase. In S-phase, inhibits cellular DNA synthesis and blocks further cell cycle progression. From Human cytomegalovirus (strain Towne) (HHV-5) (Human herpesvirus 5).
   5551..5970    +  CDS            IX: CAP9_ADE05 - Experimental evidence at protein level: Swiss-Prot protein existence level 1. Structural component of the virion that acts as a cement protein on the capsid exterior and forms triskelion structures consisting of three molecules that stabilize three hexon trimers at the center of each icosahedral facet and fixes the peripentonal hexons. Dispensable for assembly. During virus entry, recruits the anterograde motor kinesin-1 to the capsid docked at the nuclear pore complex thereby subjecting the docked capsid to a pulling force. The resulting tension leads to capsid disruption, disper
   6057..7286    -  CDS            IVa2 (fragment): PKG1_ADEM1 - Protein inferred from homology: Swiss-Prot protein existence level 3. Component of the packaging machinery which encapsidates the viral DNA into preformed capsids and transcriptional activator of the viral major late promoter (MLP). Binds, along with packaging proteins 2 and 3, to the specific packaging sequence on the left end of viral genomic DNA and displays ATPase activity thereby providing the power stroke of the packaging machinery. The activity of packaging protein IVa2 is stimulated by protein 33K which acts as a terminase. May be the protein that pumps DNA into the capsid
   7142..10309   -  CDS            POL: DPOL_ADE05 - Experimental evidence at protein level: Swiss-Prot protein existence level 1. Eukaryotic-type DNA polymerase involved in viral genomic replication. DNA synthesis is protein primed, and acts in a strand displacement replication. Assembles in complex with viral pTP, DBP, host NFIA and host POU2F1/OCT1 on viral origin of replication. The polymerase covalently transfers dCMP onto pTP, thereby initiating complementary strand synthesis. From Human adenovirus C serotype 5 (HAdV-5) (Human adenovirus 5).
  10528..12531   -  CDS            PTP: TERM_ADE05 - Experimental evidence at protein level: Swiss-Prot protein existence level 1. Protein covalently bound to the viral DNA that acts as a primer for viral genomic replication by DNA strand displacement. Assembles on the viral origin of replication in an initiation complex with viral polymerase, DBP, host NFIA and host POU2F1/OCT1. During initiation, the polymerase covalently couples the first dCTP with Ser- 580 of pTP. The terminal protein stimulates the template activity over 20 fold compared to protein-free templates. Neo-synthesized viral genomes are linked to two preterminal prot
  12562..12718   +  ncRNA          VA: Accession: RF00102 - VA RNA
  12817..12974   +  ncRNA          VA: Accession: RF00102 - VA RNA
  12992..14236   +  CDS            L1: PKG3_ADE05 - Experimental evidence at protein level: Swiss-Prot protein existence level 1. Involved in viral genome packaging through its interaction with packaging proteins 1 and 2. After proteolytic cleavage by adenovirus protease, L1 52/55k protein is removed from the capsid during viral maturation. From Human adenovirus C serotype 5 (HAdV-5) (Human adenovirus 5).
  14260..16014   +  CDS            CAP3_ADE05: Experimental evidence at protein level: Swiss-Prot protein existence level 1. Structural component of the virion that acts as a cement protein on the capsid exterior and which mediates the interactions between the hexons, including the peripentonal hexons, and reaches all the way to the penton vertices. Two hexon linking proteins IIIa, one from each facet, stabilize the unique edge interface between a pair of facets. As the virus enters the host cell, hexon linking proteins IIIa are shed concomitant with virion acidification in the endosome. During virus assembly, seems to play a role in the s
  16099..17811   +  CDS            L2: CAPSP_ADE05 - Experimental evidence at protein level: Swiss-Prot protein existence level 1. Major capsid protein that self-associates to form penton base pentamers, each in the shape of a pentagon, situated at the 12 vertices of the pseudo T=25 capsid. Involved in virus secondary attachment to host cell after initial attachment by the fiber protein. Binds host integrin heterodimer ITGAV-ITGB5 (alphaV-beta5) thereby triggering clathrin-mediated endocytosis of virions. Mediates initial virus attachment to CXADR-negative cells. Binding to integrins ITGAV-ITGB5 also seems to induce macropinocytosi
  17821..18414   +  CDS            L2: NP_ADE02 - Experimental evidence at protein level: Swiss-Prot protein existence level 1. Plays a role in the inhibition of host immune response within the nucleus. Interacts with cellular nucleosomes and immobilizes the host immune danger signal HMGB1 on chromatin. In turn, prevents HMGB1 release out of the cell and thus decreases inflammation. Plays also a role in the wrapping and condensation of the viral DNA. May also promote viral genome import into the nucleus. From Human adenovirus C serotype 2 (HAdV-2) (Human adenovirus 2).
  18487..19590   +  CDS            L2: CORE5_ADE05 - Experimental evidence at protein level: Swiss-Prot protein existence level 1. Associates loosely with the viral DNA to form an outer shell around the nucleoprotein-DNA complex and links it with the capsid by binding the endosome lysis protein. Dissociates from the viral genome during entry. Might be involved in nuclear capsid assembly of the viral particles through its association with NPM1/nucleophosmin. From Human adenovirus C serotype 5 (HAdV-5) (Human adenovirus 5).
  19621..19860   +  CDS            COR10_ADE02: Experimental evidence at protein level: Swiss-Prot protein existence level 1. [Pre-core protein X]: Interacts with the viral DNA and aids in tightly condensing it within the capsid. Cleavage of pre-core protein X may serve to partially relax this structure within the mature virion prior to its entry into the nucleus. From Human adenovirus C serotype 2 (HAdV-2) (Human adenovirus 2).
  19946..20695   +  CDS            L3: CAP6_ADE05 - Experimental evidence at protein level: Swiss-Prot protein existence level 1. [Protease cofactor]: Cofactor that activates the viral protease. Binds to viral protease in a 1:1 ratio. From Human adenovirus C serotype 5 (HAdV-5) (Human adenovirus 5).
  20784..23639   +  CDS            L3 (sequence partly withheld): CAPSH_ADE05 - Experimental evidence at protein level: Swiss-Prot protein existence level 1. Major capsid protein that self-associates to form 240 hexon trimers, each in the shape of a hexagon, building most of the pseudo T=25 capsid. Assembled into trimeric units with the help of the chaperone shutoff protein. Transported by pre-protein VI to the nucleus where it associates with other structural proteins to form an empty capsid. Might be involved, through its interaction with host dyneins, in the intracellular microtubule-dependent transport of incoming viral capsid to the nucleus. From Human
  23675..24286   +  CDS            L3: PRO_ADE05 - Experimental evidence at transcript level: Swiss-Prot protein existence level 2. Cleaves viral precursor proteins (pTP, pIIIa, pVI, pVII, pVIII, and pX) inside newly assembled particles giving rise to mature virions. Protease complexed to its cofactor slides along the viral DNA to specifically locate and cleave the viral precursors. Mature virions have a weakened organization compared to the unmature virions, thereby facilitating subsequent uncoating. Without maturation, the particle lacks infectivity and is unable to uncoat. Late in adenovirus infection, in the cytoplasm, may part
  24388..25974   -  CDS            DBP: DNB2_ADE05 - Experimental evidence at protein level: Swiss-Prot protein existence level 1. Plays a role in the elongation phase of viral strand displacement replication by unwinding the template in an ATP- independent fashion, employing its capacity to form multimers. Also enhances the rate of initiation. Released from template upon second strand synthesis. Assembles in complex with viral pTP, viral pol, host NFIA and host POU2F1/OCT1 on viral origin of replication. Covers the whole ssDNA genome during synthesis. The complementary strand synthesis induces its relese from DNA template. May inhi
  26003..28423   +  CDS            L4: SHUT_ADE05 - Experimental evidence at protein level: Swiss-Prot protein existence level 1. Protein that inhibits host translation while promoting late viral translation by ribosome shunting. Blocks host cap-dependent translation by binding to eIF4G, displacing MKNK1 from cap initiation complexes and preventing EIF4E phosphorylation. Binds to the tripartite leader sequence of viral late mRNAs and recruits host eIF4G, PABPC1/poly-A binding protein and 40S ribosomes subunits on viral mRNAs, allowing ribosome shunting and efficient translation of late viral mRNAs even though conventional translati
  28636..29019   +  CDS            SF33K_ADE02 (fragment): Experimental evidence at protein level: Swiss-Prot protein existence level 1. Probably functions as the small terminase that is part of the molecular motor that translocates genomic DNA in empty capsid during DNA packaging. This motor is located at a unique vertex and comprises at least the IVa2 ATPase, the small terminase 33K and probably a portal. Forms a ring-like structure of about 17 nm in which genomic DNA is translocated into the capsid. Stimulates IVa2 ATPase activity in the presence of the viral genome. Once the DNA is packaged, the terminase detaches: the 33K protein is present in th
  29110..29790   +  CDS            L4: CAP8_ADE02 - Experimental evidence at protein level: Swiss-Prot protein existence level 1. [Hexon-linking protein-C]: Structural component of the virion that acts as a cement protein on the capsid interior and which glue the peripentonal hexons and group-of-nine hexons together. From Human adenovirus C serotype 2 (HAdV-2) (Human adenovirus 2).
  29794..30075   +  CDS            E312_ADE02 (fragment): Experimental evidence at protein level: Swiss-Prot protein existence level 1. From Human adenovirus C serotype 2 (HAdV-2) (Human adenovirus 2).
  30133..30297   -  CDS            UXP_ADE05 (fragment): Experimental evidence at transcript level: Swiss-Prot protein existence level 2. Might play a role in viral replication since it is associated with viral replication centers. Seems to have an effect on DBP localization. From Human adenovirus C serotype 5 (HAdV-5) (Human adenovirus 5).
  30308..32050   +  CDS            SPIKE_ADE05: Experimental evidence at protein level: Swiss-Prot protein existence level 1. Forms spikes that protrude from each vertex of the icosahedral capsid. Interacts with host coxsackievirus and adenovirus receptor CXADR located at the cell tight junctions to provide virion initial attachment to target cell. The fiber protein binds to CXADR with a higher affinity than CXADR binds to itself, thereby blocking the cell-cell adhesion function of CXADR dimers and leading to local disruption of the tight junction. Fiber protein present on neo- synthesized particles may thus disrupt the junctional integrity
  32183..32260   -  CDS            E417_ADE03: Protein predicted: Swiss-Prot protein existence level 4. From Human adenovirus B serotype 3 (HAdV-3) (Human adenovirus 3).
  32462..33343   -  CDS            E434_ADE02: Experimental evidence at protein level: Swiss-Prot protein existence level 1. Plays a major role to prevent cellular inhibition of viral genome replication by nuclear bodies. Assembles an SCF-like E3 ubiquitin ligase complex based on the cellular proteins ELOB, ELOC, CUL5 and RBX1, in cooperation with viral E1B-55K. This viral RING-type ligase ubiquitinates cellular substrates prior to proteasomal degradation: p53/TP53, LIG4, MRE11-RAD50-NBS1 (MRN) complex, ITGA3, DAXX and BLM. From Human adenovirus C serotype 2 (HAdV-2) (Human adenovirus 2).
  33622..33969   -  CDS            E411_ADE05: Experimental evidence at protein level: Swiss-Prot protein existence level 1. From Human adenovirus C serotype 5 (HAdV-5) (Human adenovirus 5).
  33969..34358   -  CDS            E4RF2_ADE02: Protein predicted: Swiss-Prot protein existence level 4. From Human adenovirus C serotype 2 (HAdV-2) (Human adenovirus 2).
  34409..34792   -  CDS            E4RF1_ADE02: Experimental evidence at protein level: Swiss-Prot protein existence level 1. May modulate tight-junctions functions of infected cells through interactions with PDZ proteins. E4 ORF1 has ben show for Adenovirus 9 to interact with protein involved in tight junction regulation. May play a role in mTOR activation by activating PI3- kinase, thus overriding cellular checkpoint for translation. From Human adenovirus C serotype 2 (HAdV-2) (Human adenovirus 2).
  35102..35204   -  repeat_region  ITR: inverted terminal repeat of human adenovirus serotype 5 inverted
  35244..35279   +  misc_feature   MCS (fragment): pUC18/19 multiple cloning site
  35286..35304   -  promoter       SP6 promoter: promoter for bacteriophage SP6 RNA polymerase
  35305..35357   -  misc_feature   bom (fragment): basis of mobility region from pBR322
  35488..35581   +  ncRNA          Retro dr1: Accession: RF00214 - Retrovirus direct repeat 1 (dr1)
  35617..35878   +  promoter       RSV promoter: Rous sarcoma virus enhancer/promoter
  35952..35971   +  CDS            SV40 NLS (fragment): nuclear localization signal of SV40 (simian virus 40) large T antigen
  36033..36061   +  CDS            3xHA (fragment): three tandem HA epitope tags
  36063..36767   +  CDS            SCEI (sequence partly withheld): SCE1_YEAST - Also known as OMEGA, SECY. Experimental evidence at protein level: Swiss-Prot protein existence level 1. Mitochondrial DNA endonuclease involved in intron homing. It introduces a specific double-strand break in the DNA of the 21S rRNA gene and thus mediates the insertion of an intron, containing its own coding sequence (group I intron), into an intronless gene. Specifically recognizes and cleaves the sequence 5'-TAGGGATAACAGGGTAAT-3'. From Saccharomyces cerevisiae (strain ATCC 204508 / S288c) (Baker's yeast).
  36777..36911   -  polyA_signal   SV40 poly(A) signal: SV40 polyadenylation signal
  36934..37017   -  CDS            large T antigen (fragment): large T antigen from SV40 (simian virus 40)
  37170..37829   -  CDS            CmR: chloramphenicol acetyltransferase; cat; confers resistance to chloramphenicol
  37830..37932   -  promoter       cat promoter: promoter of the E. coli cat gene encoding chloramphenicol acetyltransferase
  38048..38392   +  CDS            resD (fragment): REDF_ECOLI - Also known as D. Protein inferred from homology: Swiss-Prot protein existence level 3. Acts as a repressor of transcription and as a site-specific resolvase that cleaves at the RfsF site. From Escherichia coli (strain K12).
  38859..39078   +  rep_origin     ori2: secondary origin of replication for the bacterial F plasmid; also known as oriS
  39169..39924   +  CDS            repE: replication initiation protein for the bacterial F plasmid; repE
  39927..40177   +  misc_feature   incC: incC; incompatibility region of the bacterial F plasmid
  40503..41678   +  CDS            sopA: partitioning protein for the bacterial F plasmid; sopA
  41678..42649   +  CDS            sopB: partitioning protein for the bacterial F plasmid; sopB
  42722..43195   +  misc_feature   sopC: sopC; centromere-like partitioning region of the bacterial F plasmid
  43295..43399   +  CDS            yuaZ (fragment): YUAZ_ECO57 - Protein predicted: Swiss-Prot protein existence level 4. From Escherichia coli O157:H7.
  43402..43460   +  misc_feature   bom (fragment): basis of mobility region from pBR322
  43466..43623   -  CDS            lacZα (fragment): LacZα fragment of β-galactosidase; lacZ fragment
  43626..43644   +  promoter       T7 promoter: promoter for bacteriophage T7 RNA polymerase
  43647..43674   +  misc_feature   MCS (fragment): pUC18/19 multiple cloning site
