[The description below was written by a language model from this plasmid's Addgene catalogue record and pLannotate feature annotations shown in this document.]
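Description:
pAdZ5-CV5 is an empty adenoviral expression backbone built as a bacterial artificial chromosome: a human adenovirus serotype 5 genome carried on pBeloBAC11. The 43.7 kb construct is maintained at low (F-plasmid) copy number through ori2, repE, incC and the sopA/sopB/sopC partitioning system. The BAC backbone carries a chloramphenicol resistance gene, while the catalogue lists ampicillin as the selection, which corresponds to an AmpR gene located inside the cloning cassette. It is propagated in the recombineering strain SW102.

The Ad5 genome is bounded by its two inverted terminal repeats, with the Ψ packaging signal at the left end. The annotation shows the replication genes (polymerase, pTP, DBP), VA RNAs, late structural genes, fiber and E4 open reading frames. No E1 genes are annotated and only a fragment of E3 is detected, which fits a first-generation replication-deficient vector, although the record does not state this explicitly.

At the left end, where no E1 is annotated, sits a CMV immediate early enhancer/promoter followed by short matches to tet operator-containing promoters, suggesting a repressible CMV promoter. Downstream is a cassette of AmpR, lacZα and sacB, then a fragment of HCMV UL122, which probably supplies the terminator. A gene of interest amplified with long homology arms is inserted by ligation-independent recombination, replacing this cassette; loss of sacB and lacZα would allow counter-selection and screening. The insert acquires a C-terminal V5 tag.

The BAC backbone also carries an RSV promoter-driven I-SceI endonuclease with an SV40 poly(A) signal. Expressed after transfection, it may excise the viral genome from the BAC, though the feature table annotates no I-SceI sites. The system is intended for high-throughput generation of recombinant adenoviruses for gene function studies. The depositor notes that this version uses a newly derived Ad5 genome rather than the AdEasy-derived one in the original publication, with the expression cassettes unchanged.
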