Addgene plasmid #38286: pAdZ5-CV5
Purpose: (Empty Backbone)
Depositing lab: Richard Stanton. Publication: Re-engineering adenovirus vector systems to enable high-throughput analyses of gene function. Stanton RJ, McSharry BP, Armstrong M, Tomasec P, Wilkinson GW. Biotechniques. 2008 Dec;45(6):659-62, 664-8. 10.2144/000112993 PubMed 19238796.
Backbone
  Vector backbone: pBeloBAC11
  Backbone manufacturer: NEB
  Vector type: Mammalian Expression, Adenoviral
  Promoter: CMV
  Tag / fusion protein: V5 (C terminal on insert)
Growth in bacteria
  Bacterial resistance: Ampicillin, 50 μg/mL
  Growth temperature: 30°C
  Growth strain: SW102
  Growth instructions: Use low salt media (10g/L tryptone; 5g/L yeast extract; 5g/L salt). The depositing laboratory recommends that the bacteria be grown at 32C.
  Copy number: Low Copy
Gene/Insert
  Cloning method: Ligation Independent Cloning
  Sequencing primers: 5′ AATGTCGTAACAACTCCG; 3′ ACCTGATGGTGATAAGAAG
Terms and licenses: Academic/Nonprofit Terms; Industry Terms: Not Available to Industry
Depositor comments: Please see the attached protocol or http://adz.cf.ac.uk/ for information on using this plasmid, including cloning, PCR, screening, minipreps, maxipreps, restriction digest, sequencing and virus preparation. To clone your gene of interest into this plasmid, use the following primers. Note that the forward primer does not include a Kozak-optimized sequence--you may want to add your own. Forward primer: 5’-AACCGTCAGATCGCCTGGAGACGCCATCCACGCTGTTTTGACCTCCATAGAAGACACCGGGACCGATCCAGCCTGGATCC-YOUR-PRIMER-HERE-3’ Reverse primer: 5'-TATAGAGTATACAATAGTGACGTGGGATCCCTACGTAGAATCAAGACCTAGGAGCGGGTTAGGGATTGGCTTACCAGCGCT-YOUR-PRIMER-HERE–3’ Note that the vector numbers are different to those in the original publication - the original work used vectors in which the genome was derived from the AdEasy vectors. The new vectors contain a newly derived & sequenced Ad5 genome, but the expression cassettes etc remain identical to those in the original paper.
How to cite: pAdZ5-CV5 was a gift from Richard Stanton (Addgene plasmid # 38286)
